# Supplementary material for: Pooled screening for biochemically-defined phenotypes using CRISPuRe-Seq
Source: bioRxiv preprint, doi:10.1101/2023.11.15.567224, version 1 (2023-11-15)
Supplement: Plasmid maps [file 567224_file04.zip › Plasmids/pCDH_ISRE_7X_CPuRe.gb]

LOCUS       pCDH_IRFISRE7XMC        8687 bp DNA     circular SYN 14-NOV-2023
DEFINITION  pCDH-CMV-MCS-EF1-Puro.
ACCESSION   .
VERSION     .
KEYWORDS    .
SOURCE      synthetic DNA construct
  ORGANISM  synthetic DNA construct
REFERENCE   1  (bases 1 to 8687)
  AUTHORS   .
  TITLE     Direct Submission
  JOURNAL   Exported Nov 14, 2023 from SnapGene 6.2.2
            https://www.snapgene.com
FEATURES             Location/Qualifiers
     source          1..8687
                     /mol_type="other DNA"
                     /organism="pCDH-CMV-MCS-EF1-Puro"
     source          1921..2225
                     /mol_type="other DNA"
                     /organism="pCDH-CMV-MCS-EF1-Puro"
     source          1927..2090
                     /mol_type="other DNA"
                     /organism="pCDH-CMV-MCS-EF1-Puro"
     source          1930..1960
                     /mol_type="other DNA"
                     /organism="pCDH-CMV-MCS-EF1-Puro"
     source          1935..1960
                     /mol_type="other DNA"
                     /organism="pCDH-CMV-MCS-EF1-Puro"
     source          2068..2083
                     /mol_type="other DNA"
                     /organism="pCDH-CMV-MCS-EF1-Puro"
     source          2124..2139
                     /mol_type="other DNA"
                     /organism="pCDH-CMV-MCS-EF1-Puro"
     source          2226..2954
                     /mol_type="other DNA"
                     /organism="pCDH-CMV-MCS-EF1-Puro"
     source          2955..2969
                     /mol_type="other DNA"
                     /organism="pCDH-CMV-MCS-EF1-Puro"
     source          2970..3683
                     /mol_type="other DNA"
                     /organism="pCDH-CMV-MCS-EF1-Puro"
     source          2970..3683
                     /mol_type="other DNA"
                     /organism="pCDH-CMV-MCS-EF1-Puro"
     source          2970..3683
                     /mol_type="other DNA"
                     /organism="pCDH-CMV-MCS-EF1-Puro"
     source          3699..3767
                     /mol_type="other DNA"
                     /organism="pCDH-CMV-MCS-EF1-Puro"
     source          3768..3770
                     /mol_type="other DNA"
                     /organism="pCDH-CMV-MCS-EF1-Puro"
     source          3768..3770
                     /mol_type="other DNA"
                     /organism="pCDH-CMV-MCS-EF1-Puro"
     source          3768..3770
                     /mol_type="other DNA"
                     /organism="pCDH-CMV-MCS-EF1-Puro"
     source          3768..3770
                     /mol_type="other DNA"
                     /organism="pCDH-CMV-MCS-EF1-Puro"
     source          3768..3770
                     /mol_type="other DNA"
                     /organism="pRSET-B"
     source          3772..5378
                     /mol_type="other DNA"
                     /organism="pCDH-CMV-MCS-EF1-Puro"
     source          3772..5378
                     /mol_type="other DNA"
                     /organism="pCDH-CMV-MCS-EF1-Puro"
     misc_feature    234..414
                     /label=truncHIV-1_3_LTR
     misc_feature    234..414
                     /label=HIV-1_5_LTR
     misc_feature    522..566
                     /label=HIV-1_psi_pack
     CDS             954..1454
                     /codon_start=1
                     /label=ORF frame 3
                     /translation="MRDNWRSELYKYKVVKIEPLGVAPTKAKRRVVQREKRAVGIGALF
                     LGFLGAAGSTMGAASMTLTVQARQLLSGIVQQQNNLLRAIEAQQHLLQLTVWGIKQLQA
                     RILAVERYLKDQQLLGIWGCSGKLICTTAVPWNASWSNKSLEQIGITRPGWSGTEKLTI
                     TQA"
     misc_feature    1076..1309
                     /label=RRE
     CDS             1415..1920
                     /codon_start=1
                     /label=ORF frame 2
                     /translation="MEWDREINNYTSLIHSLIEESQNQQEKNEQELLELDKWASLWNWF
                     NITNWLWYIKLFIMIVGGLVGLRIVFAVLSIVNRVRQGYSPLSFQTHLPTPRGPDRPEG
                     IEEEGGERDRDRSIRLVNGSRRYRLTFKRKGGIGGYSAGERIVDIIATDIQTKELQKQI
                     TKFKI"
     misc_feature    1808..1823
                     /label=cPPT
     CDS             1921..2097
                     /codon_start=1
                     /label=ORF frame 2
                     /translation="SMIR*Y*YRETETTSIGKPPRVGKPKLDLESGNRNSRRLVSGNRN
                     *TSSRETETLGD"
     misc_feature    1945..1960
                     /label=IRF-ISRE
     misc_feature    1986..2001
                     /label=IRF-ISRE
     misc_feature    2012..2027
                     /label=IRF-ISRE
     misc_feature    2042..2057
                     /label=IRF-ISRE
     misc_feature    2068..2083
                     /label=IRF-ISRE
     misc_feature    2098..2113
                     /label=IRF-ISRE
     misc_feature    2124..2139
                     /label=IRF-ISRE
     promoter        2162..2193
                     /label=minP
                     /note="minimal TATA-box promoter with low basal activity"
     regulatory      2220..2225
                     /label=Kozak sequence
                     /note="vertebrate consensus sequence for strong initiation 
                     of translation (Kozak, 1987)"
                     /regulatory_class="other"
     CDS             2226..2579
                     /codon_start=1
                     /label=firstMS2
                     /translation="MASNFTQFVLVDNGGTGDVTVAPSNFANGIAEWISSNSRSQAYKV
                     TCSVRQSSAQNRKYTIKVEVPKGAWRSYLNMELTIPIFATNSDCELIVKAMQGLLKDGN
                     PIPSAIAANSGIYA"
     CDS             2580..2942
                     /codon_start=1
                     /label=secondMS2 codon-optimized
                     /translation="MASNFTQFVLVDNGGTGDVTVAPSNFANGIAEWISSNSRSQAYKV
                     TCSVRQSSAQNRKYTIKVEVPKGAWRSYLNMELTIPIFATNSDCELIVKAMQGLLKDGN
                     PIPSAIAANSGIYADSR"
     misc_feature    2955..2969
                     /label=Linker(1)
     misc_feature    2970..3052
                     /label=Clover Coding
     misc_feature    3053..3683
                     /label=Clover
     misc_feature    3684..3698
                     /label=Linker
     misc_feature    3699..3722
                     /label=FLAG Tag
     misc_feature    3723..3764
                     /label=Flag2and3
     primer_bind     complement(3772..3813)
                     /label=3-7_Blast-NotI-GR
     promoter        3812..4304
                     /label=EF-1-alpha promoter
     promoter        3812..4023
                     /label=EF-1-alpha core promoter
                     /note="core promoter for human elongation factor 
                     EF-1-alpha"
     primer_bind     complement(3874..3893)
                     /label=1-41_EF1a-5'-seq-R
     LTR             4036..4304
                     /label=5' LTR (truncated)
                     /note="truncated 5' long terminal repeat (LTR) from human 
                     T-cell leukemia virus (HTLV) type 1"
     primer_bind     4292..4377
                     /label=1-1_AvrII-Blast-5'-GF
     misc_feature    4332..4337
                     /label=Inserted AvrII
     primer_bind     4335..4361
                     /label=3-6_AbsI-Blast-GF
     primer_bind     4338..4361
                     /label=AbsI-Blast-primer-bind
     misc_feature    4338..4347
                     /label=Kozak sequence
     CDS             4350..4769
                     /codon_start=1
                     /label=Blasticidin resistance
                     /translation="KTFNISQQDLELVEVATEKITMLYEDNKHHVGAAIRTKTGEIISA
                     VHIEAYIGRVTVCAEAIAIGSAVSNGQKDFDTIVAVRHPYSDEVDRSIRVVSPCGMCRE
                     LISDYAPDCFVLIEMNGKLVKTTIEELIPLKYTRN"
     primer_bind     4350..4377
                     /label=Blast-5'-primerbind
     primer_bind     complement(4745..4815)
                     /label=1-2_Blast-BsiWI-3'-GR
     primer_bind     complement(4745..4769)
                     /label=Blast-3'-primerbind
     primer_bind     complement(4745..4769)
                     /label=3-7_Blast-NotI-GR
     misc_feature    4770..4775
                     /label=Inserted BsiWI
     misc_feature    4782..5370
                     /label=WPRE
                     /note="woodchuck hepatitis virus posttranscriptional 
                     regulatory element"
     CDS             complement(5253..5264)
                     /codon_start=1
                     /product="Factor Xa recognition and cleavage site"
                     /label=Factor Xa site
                     /translation="IEGR"
     CDS             5379..5475
                     /codon_start=1
                     /label=ORF frame 3
                     /translation="LRPMTYKAAVDLSHFLKEKGGLEGLIHSQRK"
     CDS             5379..5417
                     /codon_start=1
                     /label=ORF frame 2
                     /translation="FKTNDLQGSCRS"
     misc_feature    5427..5448
                     /label=U3PPT
     misc_feature    5427..5442
                     /label=cPPT
     misc_feature    5444..5496
                     /label=delta_U3
     misc_feature    5497..5677
                     /label=truncHIV-1_3_LTR
     misc_feature    5497..5677
                     /label=HIV-1_5_LTR
     terminator      5752..5871
                     /label=SV40_PA_terminator
     misc_feature    5840..5859
                     /label=EBV_rev_primer
     rep_origin      5889..5966
                     /label=SV40_origin
     misc_feature    5951..5970
                     /label=SV40pro_F_primer
     promoter        complement(6058..6076)
                     /label=M13_reverse_primer promoter
                     /label=M13_reverse_primer
     misc_feature    complement(6075..6097)
                     /label=M13_pUC_rev_primer
     promoter        complement(6111..6140)
                     /label=lac_promoter
     CDS             complement(7223..8083)
                     /codon_start=1
                     /label=ORF frame 2
                     /translation="MSIQHFRVALIPFFAAFCLPVFAHPETLVKVKDAEDQLGARVGYI
                     ELDLNSGKILESFRPEERFPMMSTFKVLLCGAVLSRIDAGQEQLGRRIHYSQNDLVEYS
                     PVTEKHLTDGMTVRELCSAAITMSDNTAANLLLTTIGGPKELTAFLHNMGDHVTRLDRW
                     EPELNEAIPNDERDTTMPVAMATTLRKLLTGELLTLASRQQLIDWMEADKVAGPLLRSA
                     LPAGWFIADKSGAGERGSRGIIAALGPDGKPSRIVVIYTTGSQATMDERNRQIAEIGAS
                     LIKHW"
     gene            complement(7223..8083)
                     /gene="Ampicillin"
                     /label=Ampicillin
     promoter        complement(8125..8153)
                     /label=AmpR_promoter
     misc_feature    complement(8312..8334)
                     /label=pGEX_3_primer
     misc_feature    complement(8533..8676)
                     /label=lacZ_a
     misc_feature    8647..8669
                     /label=M13_pUC_fwd_primer
     promoter        8662..8678
                     /label=M13_forward20_primer promoter
                     /label=M13_forward20_primer
ORIGIN
        1 acgcgtgtag tcttatgcaa tactcttgta gtcttgcaac atggtaacga tgagttagca
       61 acatgcctta caaggagaga aaaagcaccg tgcatgccga ttggtggaag taaggtggta
      121 cgatcgtgcc ttattaggaa ggcaacagac gggtctgaca tggattggac gaaccactga
      181 attgccgcat tgcagagata ttgtatttaa gtgcctagct cgatacaata aacgggtctc
      241 tctggttaga ccagatctga gcctgggagc tctctggcta actagggaac ccactgctta
      301 agcctcaata aagcttgcct tgagtgcttc aagtagtgtg tgcccgtctg ttgtgtgact
      361 ctggtaacta gagatccctc agaccctttt agtcagtgtg gaaaatctct agcagtggcg
      421 cccgaacagg gacctgaaag cgaaagggaa accagagctc tctcgacgca ggactcggct
      481 tgctgaagcg cgcacggcaa gaggcgaggg gcggcgactg gtgagtacgc caaaaatttt
      541 gactagcgga ggctagaagg agagagatgg gtgcgagagc gtcagtatta agcgggggag
      601 aattagatcg cgatgggaaa aaattcggtt aaggccaggg ggaaagaaaa aatataaatt
      661 aaaacatata gtatgggcaa gcagggagct agaacgattc gcagttaatc ctggcctgtt
      721 agaaacatca gaaggctgta gacaaatact gggacagcta caaccatccc ttcagacagg
      781 atcagaagaa cttagatcat tatataatac agtagcaacc ctctattgtg tgcatcaaag
      841 gatagagata aaagacacca aggaagcttt agacaagata gaggaagagc aaaacaaaag
      901 taagaccacc gcacagcaag cggccactga tcttcagacc tggaggagga gatatgaggg
      961 acaattggag aagtgaatta tataaatata aagtagtaaa aattgaacca ttaggagtag
     1021 cacccaccaa ggcaaagaga agagtggtgc agagagaaaa aagagcagtg ggaataggag
     1081 ctttgttcct tgggttcttg ggagcagcag gaagcactat gggcgcagcc tcaatgacgc
     1141 tgacggtaca ggccagacaa ttattgtctg gtatagtgca gcagcagaac aatttgctga
     1201 gggctattga ggcgcaacag catctgttgc aactcacagt ctggggcatc aagcagctcc
     1261 aggcaagaat cctggctgtg gaaagatacc taaaggatca acagctcctg gggatttggg
     1321 gttgctctgg aaaactcatt tgcaccactg ctgtgccttg gaatgctagt tggagtaata
     1381 aatctctgga acagattgga atcacacgac ctggatggag tgggacagag aaattaacaa
     1441 ttacacaagc ttaatacact ccttaattga agaatcgcaa aaccagcaag aaaagaatga
     1501 acaagaatta ttggaattag ataaatgggc aagtttgtgg aattggttta acataacaaa
     1561 ttggctgtgg tatataaaat tattcataat gatagtagga ggcttggtag gtttaagaat
     1621 agtttttgct gtactttcta tagtgaatag agttaggcag ggatattcac cattatcgtt
     1681 tcagacccac ctcccaaccc cgaggggacc cgacaggccc gaaggaatag aagaagaagg
     1741 tggagagaga gacagagaca gatccattcg attagtgaac ggatctcgac ggtatcggtt
     1801 aacttttaaa agaaaagggg ggattggggg gtacagtgca ggggaaagaa tagtagacat
     1861 aatagcaaca gacatacaaa ctaaagaatt acaaaaacaa attacaaaat tcaaaatttt
     1921 atcgatgatt cgatgatact agtatcggga aaccgaaact actagtatcg ggaaaccacc
     1981 tcgagtcggg aaaccgaaac tagacctcga gtcgggaaac cgaaactctc ggcgactagt
     2041 atcgggaaac cgaaactaga cctcgagtcg ggaaaccgaa actctcggcg actagtatcg
     2101 ggaaaccgaa actagacctc gagtcgggaa accgaaactc tcggcggcca agcttagaca
     2161 ctagagggta tataatggaa gctcgacttc cagcttggca atccggtact gttggtaaag
     2221 ccaccatggc ttctaacttt actcagttcg ttctcgtcga caatggcgga actggcgacg
     2281 tgactgtcgc cccaagcaac ttcgctaacg ggatcgctga atggatcagc tctaactcgc
     2341 gttcacaggc ttacaaagta acctgtagcg ttcgtcagag ctctgcgcag aatcgcaaat
     2401 acaccatcaa agtcgaggtg cctaaaggcg cctggcgttc gtacttaaat atggaactaa
     2461 ccattccaat tttcgccacg aattccgact gcgagcttat tgttaaggca atgcaaggtc
     2521 tcctaaaaga tggaaacccg attccctcag caatcgcagc aaactccggc atctacgcca
     2581 tggcgtcaaa tttcactcaa ttcgtgctgg tagataacgg gggcacaggg gatgtaactg
     2641 tagcgccaag caactttgct aatggaattg cggaatggat ctcctccaat agccggagcc
     2701 aggcatataa agtcacgtgt agcgtccggc aatcctctgc gcagaacagg aaatatacaa
     2761 tcaaggttga agtcccgaag ggcgcttggc gatcttacct taatatggaa ctgactattc
     2821 cgatttttgc gacgaactct gactgtgagc tgatcgtcaa ggcgatgcaa ggactcttga
     2881 aggatgggaa cccgatcccc tctgctatcg ctgccaatag cgggatatac gcggatagta
     2941 gatctggtgg atcctccgga ctcagatctg tgagcaaggg cgaggagctg ttcaccgggg
     3001 tggtgcccat cctggtcgag ctggacggcg acgtaaacgg ccacaagttc agcgtgcgcg
     3061 gcgagggcga gggcgatgcc accaacggca agctgaccct gaagttcatc tgcaccaccg
     3121 gcaagctgcc cgtgccctgg cccaccctcg tgaccaccct gggctacggc gtggcgtgct
     3181 tcagccgcta ccccgaccac atgaagcagc acgacttctt caagtccgcc atgcccgaag
     3241 gctacgtcca ggagcgcacc atctccttca aggacgacgg cacctacaag acccgcgccg
     3301 aggtgaagtt cgagggcgac accctggtga accgcatcga gctgaagggc atcgacttca
     3361 aggaggacgg caacatcctg gggcacaagc tggagtacaa cttcaacagc cacaacgtct
     3421 atatcacggc cgacaagcag aagaacggca tcaaggccaa cttcaagatc cgccacaacg
     3481 tcgaggacgg cagcgtgcag ctcgccgacc actaccagca gaacaccccc atcggcgacg
     3541 gccccgtgct gctgcccgac aaccactacc tgagccacca gtccaagctg agcaaagacc
     3601 ccaacgagaa gcgcgatcac atggtcctgc tggagttcgt gaccgccgcc gggatcactc
     3661 tcggcatgga cgagctgtac aagtccggac tcagatctga ctacaaggac gacgacgaca
     3721 aggactacaa agaccatgac ggtgattata aagatcatga catcaagtaa cgcggccgca
     3781 aggatctgcg atcgctccgg tgcccgtcag tgggcagagc gcacatcgcc cacagtcccc
     3841 gagaagttgg ggggaggggt cggcaattga acgggtgcct agagaaggtg gcgcggggta
     3901 aactgggaaa gtgatgtcgt gtactggctc cgcctttttc ccgagggtgg gggagaaccg
     3961 tatataagtg cagtagtcgc cgtgaacgtt ctttttcgca acgggtttgc cgccagaaca
     4021 cagctgaagc ttcgaggggc tcgcatctct ccttcacgcg cccgccgccc tacctgaggc
     4081 cgccatccac gccggttgag tcgcgttctg ccgcctcccg cctgtggtgc ctcctgaact
     4141 gcgtccgccg tctaggtaag tttaaagctc aggtcgagac cgggcctttg tccggcgctc
     4201 ccttggagcc tacctagact cagccggctc tccacgcttt gcctgaccct gcttgctcaa
     4261 ctctacgtct ttgtttcgtt ttctgttctg cgccgttaca gatccaagct gtgaccggcg
     4321 cctacgtcga ccctagggcc accatgggaa aaaccttcaa catctctcag caggatctgg
     4381 agctggtgga ggtcgccact gagaagatca ccatgctcta tgaggacaac aagcaccatg
     4441 tcggggcggc catcaggacc aagactgggg agatcatctc tgctgtccac attgaagcct
     4501 acattggcag ggtcactgtc tgtgctgaag ccattgccat tgggtctgct gtgagcaacg
     4561 ggcagaagga ctttgacacc attgtggctg tcaggcaccc ctactctgat gaggtggaca
     4621 gatccatcag ggtggtcagc ccctgtggca tgtgtagaga gctgatctct gactatgctc
     4681 ctgactgctt tgtgctcatt gagatgaatg gcaagctggt caaaaccacc attgaggaac
     4741 tcatccccct caagtacacc aggaactaac gtacggtcga caatcaacct ctggattaca
     4801 aaatttgtga aagattgact ggtattctta actatgttgc tccttttacg ctatgtggat
     4861 acgctgcttt aatgcctttg tatcatgcta ttgcttcccg tatggctttc attttctcct
     4921 ccttgtataa atcctggttg ctgtctcttt atgaggagtt gtggcccgtt gtcaggcaac
     4981 gtggcgtggt gtgcactgtg tttgctgacg caacccccac tggttggggc attgccacca
     5041 cctgtcagct cctttccggg actttcgctt tccccctccc tattgccacg gcggaactca
     5101 tcgccgcctg ccttgcccgc tgctggacag gggctcggct gttgggcact gacaattccg
     5161 tggtgttgtc ggggaaatca tcgtcctttc cttggctgct cgcctgtgtt gccacctgga
     5221 ttctgcgcgg gacgtccttc tgctacgtcc cttcggccct caatccagcg gaccttcctt
     5281 cccgcggcct gctgccggct ctgcggcctc ttccgcgtct tcgccttcgc cctcagacga
     5341 gtcggatctc cctttgggcc gcctccccgc ctggtacctt taagaccaat gacttacaag
     5401 gcagctgtag atcttagcca ctttttaaaa gaaaaggggg gactggaagg gctaattcac
     5461 tcccaacgaa aataagatct gctttttgct tgtactgggt ctctctggtt agaccagatc
     5521 tgagcctggg agctctctgg ctaactaggg aacccactgc ttaagcctca ataaagcttg
     5581 ccttgagtgc ttcaagtagt gtgtgcccgt ctgttgtgtg actctggtaa ctagagatcc
     5641 ctcagaccct tttagtcagt gtggaaaatc tctagcagta gtagttcatg tcatcttatt
     5701 attcagtatt tataacttgc aaagaaatga atatcagaga gtgagaggaa cttgtttatt
     5761 gcagcttata atggttacaa ataaagcaat agcatcacaa atttcacaaa taaagcattt
     5821 ttttcactgc attctagttg tggtttgtcc aaactcatca atgtatctta tcatgtctgg
     5881 ctctagctat cccgccccta actccgccca gttccgccca ttctccgccc catggctgac
     5941 taattttttt tatttatgca gaggccgagg ccgcctcggc ctctgagcta ttccagaagt
     6001 agtgaggagg cttttttgga ggcctagact tttgcagaga cggcccaaat tcgtaatcat
     6061 ggtcatagct gtttcctgtg tgaaattgtt atccgctcac aattccacac aacatacgag
     6121 ccggaagcat aaagtgtaaa gcctggggtg cctaatgagt gagctaactc acattaattg
     6181 cgttgcgctc actgcccgct ttccagtcgg gaaacctgtc gtgccagctg cattaatgaa
     6241 tcggccaacg cgcggggaga ggcggtttgc gtattgggcg ctcttccgct tcctcgctca
     6301 ctgactcgct gcgctcggtc gttcggctgc ggcgagcggt atcagctcac tcaaaggcgg
     6361 taatacggtt atccacagaa tcaggggata acgcaggaaa gaacatgtga gcaaaaggcc
     6421 agcaaaaggc caggaaccgt aaaaaggccg cgttgctggc gtttttccat aggctccgcc
     6481 cccctgacga gcatcacaaa aatcgacgct caagtcagag gtggcgaaac ccgacaggac
     6541 tataaagata ccaggcgttt ccccctggaa gctccctcgt gcgctctcct gttccgaccc
     6601 tgccgcttac cggatacctg tccgcctttc tcccttcggg aagcgtggcg ctttctcata
     6661 gctcacgctg taggtatctc agttcggtgt aggtcgttcg ctccaagctg ggctgtgtgc
     6721 acgaaccccc cgttcagccc gaccgctgcg ccttatccgg taactatcgt cttgagtcca
     6781 acccggtaag acacgactta tcgccactgg cagcagccac tggtaacagg attagcagag
     6841 cgaggtatgt aggcggtgct acagagttct tgaagtggtg gcctaactac ggctacacta
     6901 gaaggacagt atttggtatc tgcgctctgc tgaagccagt taccttcgga aaaagagttg
     6961 gtagctcttg atccggcaaa caaaccaccg ctggtagcgg tggttttttt gtttgcaagc
     7021 agcagattac gcgcagaaaa aaaggatctc aagaagatcc tttgatcttt tctacggggt
     7081 ctgacgctca gtggaacgaa aactcacgtt aagggatttt ggtcatgaga ttatcaaaaa
     7141 ggatcttcac ctagatcctt ttaaattaaa aatgaagttt taaatcaatc taaagtatat
     7201 atgagtaaac ttggtctgac agttaccaat gcttaatcag tgaggcacct atctcagcga
     7261 tctgtctatt tcgttcatcc atagttgcct gactccccgt cgtgtagata actacgatac
     7321 gggagggctt accatctggc cccagtgctg caatgatacc gcgagaccca cgctcaccgg
     7381 ctccagattt atcagcaata aaccagccag ccggaagggc cgagcgcaga agtggtcctg
     7441 caactttatc cgcctccatc cagtctatta attgttgccg ggaagctaga gtaagtagtt
     7501 cgccagttaa tagtttgcgc aacgttgttg ccattgctac aggcatcgtg gtgtcacgct
     7561 cgtcgtttgg tatggcttca ttcagctccg gttcccaacg atcaaggcga gttacatgat
     7621 cccccatgtt gtgcaaaaaa gcggttagct ccttcggtcc tccgatcgtt gtcagaagta
     7681 agttggccgc agtgttatca ctcatggtta tggcagcact gcataattct cttactgtca
     7741 tgccatccgt aagatgcttt tctgtgactg gtgagtactc aaccaagtca ttctgagaat
     7801 agtgtatgcg gcgaccgagt tgctcttgcc cggcgtcaat acgggataat accgcgccac
     7861 atagcagaac tttaaaagtg ctcatcattg gaaaacgttc ttcggggcga aaactctcaa
     7921 ggatcttacc gctgttgaga tccagttcga tgtaacccac tcgtgcaccc aactgatctt
     7981 cagcatcttt tactttcacc agcgtttctg ggtgagcaaa aacaggaagg caaaatgccg
     8041 caaaaaaggg aataagggcg acacggaaat gttgaatact catactcttc ctttttcaat
     8101 attattgaag catttatcag ggttattgtc tcatgagcgg atacatattt gaatgtattt
     8161 agaaaaataa acaaataggg gttccgcgca catttccccg aaaagtgcca cctgacgtct
     8221 aagaaaccat tattatcatg acattaacct ataaaaatag gcgtatcacg aggccctttc
     8281 gtctcgcgcg tttcggtgat gacggtgaaa acctctgaca catgcagctc ccggagacgg
     8341 tcacagcttg tctgtaagcg gatgccggga gcagacaagc ccgtcagggc gcgtcagcgg
     8401 gtgttggcgg gtgtcggggc tggcttaact atgcggcatc agagcagatt gtactgagag
     8461 tgcaccatat gcggtgtgaa ataccgcaca gatgcgtaag gagaaaatac cgcatcaggc
     8521 gccattcgcc attcaggctg cgcaactgtt gggaagggcg atcggtgcgg gcctcttcgc
     8581 tattacgcca gctggcgaaa gggggatgtg ctgcaaggcg attaagttgg gtaacgccag
     8641 ggttttccca gtcacgacgt tgtaaaacga cggccagtgc caagctg
//
