# Supplementary material for: Pooled screening for biochemically-defined phenotypes using CRISPuRe-Seq
Source: bioRxiv preprint, doi:10.1101/2023.11.15.567224, version 1 (2023-11-15)
Supplement: Plasmid maps [file 567224_file04.zip › Plasmids/pCDH_CMV_CPuRe_NoFlag.gb]

LOCUS       pCDH_CMV_MCPClov        8677 bp DNA     circular SYN 01-FEB-2023
DEFINITION  pCDH-CMV-MCS-EF1-Puro.
ACCESSION   .
VERSION     .
KEYWORDS    .
SOURCE      synthetic DNA construct
  ORGANISM  synthetic DNA construct
REFERENCE   1  (bases 1 to 8677)
  AUTHORS   .
  TITLE     Direct Submission
  JOURNAL   Exported Feb 1, 2023 from SnapGene 6.1.2
            https://www.snapgene.com
FEATURES             Location/Qualifiers
     source          1..8677
                     /mol_type="other DNA"
                     /organism="pCDH-CMV-MCS-EF1-Puro"
     source          2297..3025
                     /mol_type="other DNA"
                     /organism="pCDH-CMV-MCS-EF1-Puro"
     source          2297..3025
                     /mol_type="other DNA"
                     /organism="pCDH-CMV-MCS-EF1-Puro"
     source          3026..3040
                     /mol_type="other DNA"
                     /organism="pCDH-CMV-MCS-EF1-Puro"
     source          3041..3757
                     /mol_type="other DNA"
                     /organism="pCDH-CMV-MCS-EF1-Puro"
     source          3762..5368
                     /mol_type="other DNA"
                     /organism="pCDH-CMV-MCS-EF1-Puro"
     source          3762..5368
                     /mol_type="other DNA"
                     /organism="pCDH-CMV-MCS-EF1-Puro"
     misc_feature    234..414
                     /label=HIV-1_5_LTR
     misc_feature    234..414
                     /label=truncHIV-1_3_LTR
     misc_feature    522..566
                     /label=HIV-1_psi_pack
     CDS             954..1454
                     /codon_start=1
                     /label=ORF frame 3
                     /translation="MRDNWRSELYKYKVVKIEPLGVAPTKAKRRVVQREKRAVGIGALF
                     LGFLGAAGSTMGAASMTLTVQARQLLSGIVQQQNNLLRAIEAQQHLLQLTVWGIKQLQA
                     RILAVERYLKDQQLLGIWGCSGKLICTTAVPWNASWSNKSLEQIGITRPGWSGTEKLTI
                     TQA"
     misc_feature    1076..1309
                     /label=RRE
     CDS             1415..2056
                     /codon_start=1
                     /label=ORF frame 2
                     /translation="MEWDREINNYTSLIHSLIEESQNQQEKNEQELLELDKWASLWNWF
                     NITNWLWYIKLFIMIVGGLVGLRIVFAVLSIVNRVRQGYSPLSFQTHLPTPRGPDRPEG
                     IEEEGGERDRDRSIRLVNGSRRYRLTFKRKGGIGGYSAGERIVDIIATDIQTKELQKQI
                     TKFKILSILVLCPVHDLMGLSYLAVHLRISHRYYHGDAVLAVHQWAWIAV"
     misc_feature    1808..1823
                     /label=cPPT
     misc_feature    2164..2184
                     /label=CMV_fwd_primer
     promoter        2165..2234
                     /label=CMV_promoter
     misc_feature    2208..2227
                     /label=pCEP_fwd_primer
     misc_feature    2210..2234
                     /label=LNCX_primer
     CDS             2297..2650
                     /codon_start=1
                     /label=firstMS2
                     /translation="MASNFTQFVLVDNGGTGDVTVAPSNFANGIAEWISSNSRSQAYKV
                     TCSVRQSSAQNRKYTIKVEVPKGAWRSYLNMELTIPIFATNSDCELIVKAMQGLLKDGN
                     PIPSAIAANSGIYA"
     CDS             2651..3013
                     /codon_start=1
                     /label=secondMS2 codon-optimized
                     /translation="MASNFTQFVLVDNGGTGDVTVAPSNFANGIAEWISSNSRSQAYKV
                     TCSVRQSSAQNRKYTIKVEVPKGAWRSYLNMELTIPIFATNSDCELIVKAMQGLLKDGN
                     PIPSAIAANSGIYADSR"
     misc_feature    3026..3040
                     /label=Linker(1)
     misc_feature    3044..3126
                     /label=Clover Coding
     misc_feature    3127..3757
                     /label=Clover
     promoter        3802..4294
                     /label=EF-1-alpha promoter
     promoter        3802..4013
                     /label=EF-1-alpha core promoter
                     /note="core promoter for human elongation factor 
                     EF-1-alpha"
     LTR             4026..4294
                     /label=5' LTR (truncated)
                     /note="truncated 5' long terminal repeat (LTR) from human 
                     T-cell leukemia virus (HTLV) type 1"
     misc_feature    4322..4327
                     /label=Inserted AvrII
     misc_feature    4328..4337
                     /label=Kozak sequence
     CDS             4340..4759
                     /codon_start=1
                     /label=Blasticidin resistance
                     /translation="KTFNISQQDLELVEVATEKITMLYEDNKHHVGAAIRTKTGEIISA
                     VHIEAYIGRVTVCAEAIAIGSAVSNGQKDFDTIVAVRHPYSDEVDRSIRVVSPCGMCRE
                     LISDYAPDCFVLIEMNGKLVKTTIEELIPLKYTRN"
     misc_feature    4760..4765
                     /label=Inserted BsiWI
     misc_feature    4772..5360
                     /label=WPRE
                     /note="woodchuck hepatitis virus posttranscriptional 
                     regulatory element"
     CDS             complement(5243..5254)
                     /codon_start=1
                     /product="Factor Xa recognition and cleavage site"
                     /label=Factor Xa site
                     /translation="IEGR"
     CDS             5369..5465
                     /codon_start=1
                     /label=ORF frame 3
                     /translation="LRPMTYKAAVDLSHFLKEKGGLEGLIHSQRK"
     CDS             5369..5407
                     /codon_start=1
                     /label=ORF frame 2
                     /translation="FKTNDLQGSCRS"
     misc_feature    5417..5438
                     /label=U3PPT
     misc_feature    5417..5432
                     /label=cPPT
     misc_feature    5434..5486
                     /label=delta_U3
     misc_feature    5487..5667
                     /label=HIV-1_5_LTR
     misc_feature    5487..5667
                     /label=truncHIV-1_3_LTR
     terminator      5742..5861
                     /label=SV40_PA_terminator
     misc_feature    5830..5849
                     /label=EBV_rev_primer
     rep_origin      5879..5956
                     /label=SV40_origin
     misc_feature    5941..5960
                     /label=SV40pro_F_primer
     promoter        complement(6048..6066)
                     /label=M13_reverse_primer promoter
                     /label=M13_reverse_primer
     misc_feature    complement(6065..6087)
                     /label=M13_pUC_rev_primer
     promoter        complement(6101..6130)
                     /label=lac_promoter
     gene            complement(7213..8073)
                     /gene="Ampicillin"
                     /label=Ampicillin
     CDS             complement(7213..8073)
                     /codon_start=1
                     /label=ORF frame 2
                     /translation="MSIQHFRVALIPFFAAFCLPVFAHPETLVKVKDAEDQLGARVGYI
                     ELDLNSGKILESFRPEERFPMMSTFKVLLCGAVLSRIDAGQEQLGRRIHYSQNDLVEYS
                     PVTEKHLTDGMTVRELCSAAITMSDNTAANLLLTTIGGPKELTAFLHNMGDHVTRLDRW
                     EPELNEAIPNDERDTTMPVAMATTLRKLLTGELLTLASRQQLIDWMEADKVAGPLLRSA
                     LPAGWFIADKSGAGERGSRGIIAALGPDGKPSRIVVIYTTGSQATMDERNRQIAEIGAS
                     LIKHW"
     promoter        complement(8115..8143)
                     /label=AmpR_promoter
     misc_feature    complement(8302..8324)
                     /label=pGEX_3_primer
     misc_feature    complement(8523..8666)
                     /label=lacZ_a
     misc_feature    8637..8659
                     /label=M13_pUC_fwd_primer
     promoter        8652..8668
                     /label=M13_forward20_primer promoter
                     /label=M13_forward20_primer
ORIGIN
        1 acgcgtgtag tcttatgcaa tactcttgta gtcttgcaac atggtaacga tgagttagca
       61 acatgcctta caaggagaga aaaagcaccg tgcatgccga ttggtggaag taaggtggta
      121 cgatcgtgcc ttattaggaa ggcaacagac gggtctgaca tggattggac gaaccactga
      181 attgccgcat tgcagagata ttgtatttaa gtgcctagct cgatacaata aacgggtctc
      241 tctggttaga ccagatctga gcctgggagc tctctggcta actagggaac ccactgctta
      301 agcctcaata aagcttgcct tgagtgcttc aagtagtgtg tgcccgtctg ttgtgtgact
      361 ctggtaacta gagatccctc agaccctttt agtcagtgtg gaaaatctct agcagtggcg
      421 cccgaacagg gacctgaaag cgaaagggaa accagagctc tctcgacgca ggactcggct
      481 tgctgaagcg cgcacggcaa gaggcgaggg gcggcgactg gtgagtacgc caaaaatttt
      541 gactagcgga ggctagaagg agagagatgg gtgcgagagc gtcagtatta agcgggggag
      601 aattagatcg cgatgggaaa aaattcggtt aaggccaggg ggaaagaaaa aatataaatt
      661 aaaacatata gtatgggcaa gcagggagct agaacgattc gcagttaatc ctggcctgtt
      721 agaaacatca gaaggctgta gacaaatact gggacagcta caaccatccc ttcagacagg
      781 atcagaagaa cttagatcat tatataatac agtagcaacc ctctattgtg tgcatcaaag
      841 gatagagata aaagacacca aggaagcttt agacaagata gaggaagagc aaaacaaaag
      901 taagaccacc gcacagcaag cggccactga tcttcagacc tggaggagga gatatgaggg
      961 acaattggag aagtgaatta tataaatata aagtagtaaa aattgaacca ttaggagtag
     1021 cacccaccaa ggcaaagaga agagtggtgc agagagaaaa aagagcagtg ggaataggag
     1081 ctttgttcct tgggttcttg ggagcagcag gaagcactat gggcgcagcc tcaatgacgc
     1141 tgacggtaca ggccagacaa ttattgtctg gtatagtgca gcagcagaac aatttgctga
     1201 gggctattga ggcgcaacag catctgttgc aactcacagt ctggggcatc aagcagctcc
     1261 aggcaagaat cctggctgtg gaaagatacc taaaggatca acagctcctg gggatttggg
     1321 gttgctctgg aaaactcatt tgcaccactg ctgtgccttg gaatgctagt tggagtaata
     1381 aatctctgga acagattgga atcacacgac ctggatggag tgggacagag aaattaacaa
     1441 ttacacaagc ttaatacact ccttaattga agaatcgcaa aaccagcaag aaaagaatga
     1501 acaagaatta ttggaattag ataaatgggc aagtttgtgg aattggttta acataacaaa
     1561 ttggctgtgg tatataaaat tattcataat gatagtagga ggcttggtag gtttaagaat
     1621 agtttttgct gtactttcta tagtgaatag agttaggcag ggatattcac cattatcgtt
     1681 tcagacccac ctcccaaccc cgaggggacc cgacaggccc gaaggaatag aagaagaagg
     1741 tggagagaga gacagagaca gatccattcg attagtgaac ggatctcgac ggtatcggtt
     1801 aacttttaaa agaaaagggg ggattggggg gtacagtgca ggggaaagaa tagtagacat
     1861 aatagcaaca gacatacaaa ctaaagaatt acaaaaacaa attacaaaat tcaaaatttt
     1921 atcgatacta gtattatgcc cagtacatga ccttatggga ctttcctact tggcagtaca
     1981 tctacgtatt agtcatcgct attaccatgg tgatgcggtt ttggcagtac atcaatgggc
     2041 gtggatagcg gtttgactca cggggatttc caagtctcca ccccattgac gtcaatggga
     2101 gtttgttttg gcaccaaaat caacgggact ttccaaaatg tcgtaacaac tccgccccat
     2161 tgacgcaaat gggcggtagg cgtgtacggt gggaggttta tataagcaga gctcgtttag
     2221 tgaaccgtca gatcgcctgg agacgccatc cacgctgttt tgacctccat agaagattct
     2281 agagctagcg gccaccatgg cttctaactt tactcagttc gttctcgtcg acaatggcgg
     2341 aactggcgac gtgactgtcg ccccaagcaa cttcgctaac gggatcgctg aatggatcag
     2401 ctctaactcg cgttcacagg cttacaaagt aacctgtagc gttcgtcaga gctctgcgca
     2461 gaatcgcaaa tacaccatca aagtcgaggt gcctaaaggc gcctggcgtt cgtacttaaa
     2521 tatggaacta accattccaa ttttcgccac gaattccgac tgcgagctta ttgttaaggc
     2581 aatgcaaggt ctcctaaaag atggaaaccc gattccctca gcaatcgcag caaactccgg
     2641 catctacgcc atggcgtcaa atttcactca attcgtgctg gtagataacg ggggcacagg
     2701 ggatgtaact gtagcgccaa gcaactttgc taatggaatt gcggaatgga tctcctccaa
     2761 tagccggagc caggcatata aagtcacgtg tagcgtccgg caatcctctg cgcagaacag
     2821 gaaatataca atcaaggttg aagtcccgaa gggcgcttgg cgatcttacc ttaatatgga
     2881 actgactatt ccgatttttg cgacgaactc tgactgtgag ctgatcgtca aggcgatgca
     2941 aggactcttg aaggatggga acccgatccc ctctgctatc gctgccaata gcgggatata
     3001 cgcggatagt agatctggtg gatcctccgg actcagatct atggtgagca agggcgagga
     3061 gctgttcacc ggggtggtgc ccatcctggt cgagctggac ggcgacgtaa acggccacaa
     3121 gttcagcgtg cgcggcgagg gcgagggcga tgccaccaac ggcaagctga ccctgaagtt
     3181 catctgcacc accggcaagc tgcccgtgcc ctggcccacc ctcgtgacca ccctgggcta
     3241 cggcgtggcg tgcttcagcc gctaccccga ccacatgaag cagcacgact tcttcaagtc
     3301 cgccatgccc gaaggctacg tccaggagcg caccatctcc ttcaaggacg acggcaccta
     3361 caagacccgc gccgaggtga agttcgaggg cgacaccctg gtgaaccgca tcgagctgaa
     3421 gggcatcgac ttcaaggagg acggcaacat cctggggcac aagctggagt acaacttcaa
     3481 cagccacaac gtctatatca cggccgacaa gcagaagaac ggcatcaagg ccaacttcaa
     3541 gatccgccac aacgtcgagg acggcagcgt gcagctcgcc gaccactacc agcagaacac
     3601 ccccatcggc gacggccccg tgctgctgcc cgacaaccac tacctgagcc accagtccaa
     3661 gctgagcaaa gaccccaacg agaagcgcga tcacatggtc ctgctggagt tcgtgaccgc
     3721 cgccgggatc actctcggca tggacgagct gtacaagtga cgcggccgca aggatctgcg
     3781 atcgctccgg tgcccgtcag tgggcagagc gcacatcgcc cacagtcccc gagaagttgg
     3841 ggggaggggt cggcaattga acgggtgcct agagaaggtg gcgcggggta aactgggaaa
     3901 gtgatgtcgt gtactggctc cgcctttttc ccgagggtgg gggagaaccg tatataagtg
     3961 cagtagtcgc cgtgaacgtt ctttttcgca acgggtttgc cgccagaaca cagctgaagc
     4021 ttcgaggggc tcgcatctct ccttcacgcg cccgccgccc tacctgaggc cgccatccac
     4081 gccggttgag tcgcgttctg ccgcctcccg cctgtggtgc ctcctgaact gcgtccgccg
     4141 tctaggtaag tttaaagctc aggtcgagac cgggcctttg tccggcgctc ccttggagcc
     4201 tacctagact cagccggctc tccacgcttt gcctgaccct gcttgctcaa ctctacgtct
     4261 ttgtttcgtt ttctgttctg cgccgttaca gatccaagct gtgaccggcg cctacgtcga
     4321 ccctagggcc accatgggaa aaaccttcaa catctctcag caggatctgg agctggtgga
     4381 ggtcgccact gagaagatca ccatgctcta tgaggacaac aagcaccatg tcggggcggc
     4441 catcaggacc aagactgggg agatcatctc tgctgtccac attgaagcct acattggcag
     4501 ggtcactgtc tgtgctgaag ccattgccat tgggtctgct gtgagcaacg ggcagaagga
     4561 ctttgacacc attgtggctg tcaggcaccc ctactctgat gaggtggaca gatccatcag
     4621 ggtggtcagc ccctgtggca tgtgtagaga gctgatctct gactatgctc ctgactgctt
     4681 tgtgctcatt gagatgaatg gcaagctggt caaaaccacc attgaggaac tcatccccct
     4741 caagtacacc aggaactaac gtacggtcga caatcaacct ctggattaca aaatttgtga
     4801 aagattgact ggtattctta actatgttgc tccttttacg ctatgtggat acgctgcttt
     4861 aatgcctttg tatcatgcta ttgcttcccg tatggctttc attttctcct ccttgtataa
     4921 atcctggttg ctgtctcttt atgaggagtt gtggcccgtt gtcaggcaac gtggcgtggt
     4981 gtgcactgtg tttgctgacg caacccccac tggttggggc attgccacca cctgtcagct
     5041 cctttccggg actttcgctt tccccctccc tattgccacg gcggaactca tcgccgcctg
     5101 ccttgcccgc tgctggacag gggctcggct gttgggcact gacaattccg tggtgttgtc
     5161 ggggaaatca tcgtcctttc cttggctgct cgcctgtgtt gccacctgga ttctgcgcgg
     5221 gacgtccttc tgctacgtcc cttcggccct caatccagcg gaccttcctt cccgcggcct
     5281 gctgccggct ctgcggcctc ttccgcgtct tcgccttcgc cctcagacga gtcggatctc
     5341 cctttgggcc gcctccccgc ctggtacctt taagaccaat gacttacaag gcagctgtag
     5401 atcttagcca ctttttaaaa gaaaaggggg gactggaagg gctaattcac tcccaacgaa
     5461 aataagatct gctttttgct tgtactgggt ctctctggtt agaccagatc tgagcctggg
     5521 agctctctgg ctaactaggg aacccactgc ttaagcctca ataaagcttg ccttgagtgc
     5581 ttcaagtagt gtgtgcccgt ctgttgtgtg actctggtaa ctagagatcc ctcagaccct
     5641 tttagtcagt gtggaaaatc tctagcagta gtagttcatg tcatcttatt attcagtatt
     5701 tataacttgc aaagaaatga atatcagaga gtgagaggaa cttgtttatt gcagcttata
     5761 atggttacaa ataaagcaat agcatcacaa atttcacaaa taaagcattt ttttcactgc
     5821 attctagttg tggtttgtcc aaactcatca atgtatctta tcatgtctgg ctctagctat
     5881 cccgccccta actccgccca gttccgccca ttctccgccc catggctgac taattttttt
     5941 tatttatgca gaggccgagg ccgcctcggc ctctgagcta ttccagaagt agtgaggagg
     6001 cttttttgga ggcctagact tttgcagaga cggcccaaat tcgtaatcat ggtcatagct
     6061 gtttcctgtg tgaaattgtt atccgctcac aattccacac aacatacgag ccggaagcat
     6121 aaagtgtaaa gcctggggtg cctaatgagt gagctaactc acattaattg cgttgcgctc
     6181 actgcccgct ttccagtcgg gaaacctgtc gtgccagctg cattaatgaa tcggccaacg
     6241 cgcggggaga ggcggtttgc gtattgggcg ctcttccgct tcctcgctca ctgactcgct
     6301 gcgctcggtc gttcggctgc ggcgagcggt atcagctcac tcaaaggcgg taatacggtt
     6361 atccacagaa tcaggggata acgcaggaaa gaacatgtga gcaaaaggcc agcaaaaggc
     6421 caggaaccgt aaaaaggccg cgttgctggc gtttttccat aggctccgcc cccctgacga
     6481 gcatcacaaa aatcgacgct caagtcagag gtggcgaaac ccgacaggac tataaagata
     6541 ccaggcgttt ccccctggaa gctccctcgt gcgctctcct gttccgaccc tgccgcttac
     6601 cggatacctg tccgcctttc tcccttcggg aagcgtggcg ctttctcata gctcacgctg
     6661 taggtatctc agttcggtgt aggtcgttcg ctccaagctg ggctgtgtgc acgaaccccc
     6721 cgttcagccc gaccgctgcg ccttatccgg taactatcgt cttgagtcca acccggtaag
     6781 acacgactta tcgccactgg cagcagccac tggtaacagg attagcagag cgaggtatgt
     6841 aggcggtgct acagagttct tgaagtggtg gcctaactac ggctacacta gaaggacagt
     6901 atttggtatc tgcgctctgc tgaagccagt taccttcgga aaaagagttg gtagctcttg
     6961 atccggcaaa caaaccaccg ctggtagcgg tggttttttt gtttgcaagc agcagattac
     7021 gcgcagaaaa aaaggatctc aagaagatcc tttgatcttt tctacggggt ctgacgctca
     7081 gtggaacgaa aactcacgtt aagggatttt ggtcatgaga ttatcaaaaa ggatcttcac
     7141 ctagatcctt ttaaattaaa aatgaagttt taaatcaatc taaagtatat atgagtaaac
     7201 ttggtctgac agttaccaat gcttaatcag tgaggcacct atctcagcga tctgtctatt
     7261 tcgttcatcc atagttgcct gactccccgt cgtgtagata actacgatac gggagggctt
     7321 accatctggc cccagtgctg caatgatacc gcgagaccca cgctcaccgg ctccagattt
     7381 atcagcaata aaccagccag ccggaagggc cgagcgcaga agtggtcctg caactttatc
     7441 cgcctccatc cagtctatta attgttgccg ggaagctaga gtaagtagtt cgccagttaa
     7501 tagtttgcgc aacgttgttg ccattgctac aggcatcgtg gtgtcacgct cgtcgtttgg
     7561 tatggcttca ttcagctccg gttcccaacg atcaaggcga gttacatgat cccccatgtt
     7621 gtgcaaaaaa gcggttagct ccttcggtcc tccgatcgtt gtcagaagta agttggccgc
     7681 agtgttatca ctcatggtta tggcagcact gcataattct cttactgtca tgccatccgt
     7741 aagatgcttt tctgtgactg gtgagtactc aaccaagtca ttctgagaat agtgtatgcg
     7801 gcgaccgagt tgctcttgcc cggcgtcaat acgggataat accgcgccac atagcagaac
     7861 tttaaaagtg ctcatcattg gaaaacgttc ttcggggcga aaactctcaa ggatcttacc
     7921 gctgttgaga tccagttcga tgtaacccac tcgtgcaccc aactgatctt cagcatcttt
     7981 tactttcacc agcgtttctg ggtgagcaaa aacaggaagg caaaatgccg caaaaaaggg
     8041 aataagggcg acacggaaat gttgaatact catactcttc ctttttcaat attattgaag
     8101 catttatcag ggttattgtc tcatgagcgg atacatattt gaatgtattt agaaaaataa
     8161 acaaataggg gttccgcgca catttccccg aaaagtgcca cctgacgtct aagaaaccat
     8221 tattatcatg acattaacct ataaaaatag gcgtatcacg aggccctttc gtctcgcgcg
     8281 tttcggtgat gacggtgaaa acctctgaca catgcagctc ccggagacgg tcacagcttg
     8341 tctgtaagcg gatgccggga gcagacaagc ccgtcagggc gcgtcagcgg gtgttggcgg
     8401 gtgtcggggc tggcttaact atgcggcatc agagcagatt gtactgagag tgcaccatat
     8461 gcggtgtgaa ataccgcaca gatgcgtaag gagaaaatac cgcatcaggc gccattcgcc
     8521 attcaggctg cgcaactgtt gggaagggcg atcggtgcgg gcctcttcgc tattacgcca
     8581 gctggcgaaa gggggatgtg ctgcaaggcg attaagttgg gtaacgccag ggttttccca
     8641 gtcacgacgt tgtaaaacga cggccagtgc caagctg
//
