# Supplementary material for: Pooled screening for biochemically-defined phenotypes using CRISPuRe-Seq
Source: bioRxiv preprint, doi:10.1101/2023.11.15.567224, version 1 (2023-11-15)
Supplement: Plasmid maps [file 567224_file04.zip › Plasmids/Initial_CrisprI_Library.gb]

LOCUS       Initial_CrisprI_        8452 bp DNA     circular SYN 13-JAN-2023
DEFINITION  synthetic circular DNA
ACCESSION   .
VERSION     .
KEYWORDS    .
SOURCE      synthetic DNA construct
  ORGANISM  synthetic DNA construct
REFERENCE   1  (bases 1 to 8452)
  AUTHORS   Calico Life Sciences
  TITLE     Direct Submission
  JOURNAL   Exported Feb 1, 2023 from SnapGene 6.1.2
            https://www.snapgene.com
FEATURES             Location/Qualifiers
     source          1..8452
                     /mol_type="other DNA"
                     /organism="synthetic DNA construct"
     LTR             234..414
                     /label=5' LTR (truncated)
                     /note="truncated 5' long terminal repeat (LTR) from HIV-1"
     misc_feature    458..583
                     /label=HIV-1 Psi
                     /note="packaging signal of human immunodeficiency virus 
                     type 1"
     misc_feature    1076..1309
                     /label=RRE
                     /note="The Rev response element (RRE) of HIV-1 allows for 
                     Rev-dependent mRNA export from the nucleus to the 
                     cytoplasm."
     misc_feature    1804..1920
                     /label=cPPT/CTS
                     /note="central polypurine tract and central termination 
                     sequence of HIV-1"
     promoter        1957..2217
                     /label=U6 promoter
     misc_feature    1980..1999
                     /label=sph
     misc_feature    2000..2007
                     /label=oct site
     misc_feature    2155..2173
                     /label=PSE
     misc_feature    2190..2198
                     /label=tata box
     gap             2222..2240
                     /estimated_length=19
     misc_feature    2241..2333
                     /label=chen scaffold (original; no blp1)
     misc_feature    2352..2375
                     /label=modified flag
     protein_bind    2376..2423
                     /label=FRT
                     /bound_moiety="FLP recombinase from the Saccharomyces 
                     cerevisiae 2u plasmid"
                     /note="FLP-mediated recombination occurs in the 8-bp core 
                     sequence TCTAGAAA (Turan and Bode, 2011)."
     promoter        2468..2679
                     /label=EF-1-alpha core promoter
                     /note="core promoter for human elongation factor 
                     EF-1-alpha"
     LTR             2692..2960
                     /label=5' LTR (truncated)
                     /note="truncated 5' long terminal repeat (LTR) from human 
                     T-cell leukemia virus (HTLV) type 1"
     gene            2987..3583
                     /label=Puro
     CDS             3623..3688
                     /codon_start=1
                     /product="2A peptide from foot-and-mouth disease virus 
                     polyprotein"
                     /label=F2A
                     /note="Eukaryotic ribosomes fail to insert a peptide bond 
                     between the Gly and Pro residues, yielding separate 
                     polypeptides."
                     /translation="VKQTLNFDLLKLAGDVESNPGP"
     CDS             3695..3697
                     /codon_start=1
                     /product="enhanced GFP"
                     /label=EGFP
                     /note="mammalian codon-optimized"
                     /translation="M"
     CDS             3698..4540
                     /codon_start=1
                     /product="enhanced monomeric variant of CFP (Rizzo et al., 
                     2004)"
                     /label=mCerulean
                     /note=" mammalian codon-optimized"
                     /translation="VSKGEELFTGVVPILVELDGDVNGHKFSVSGEGEGDATYGKLTLK
                     FICTTGKLPVPWPTLVTTLTWGVQCFARYPDHMKQHDFFKSAMPEGYVQERTIFFKDDG
                     NYKTRAEVKFEGDTLVNRIELKGIDFKEDGNILGHKLEYNAISDNVYITADKQKNGIKA
                     NFKIRHNIEDGSVQLADHYQQNTPIGDGPVLLPDNHYLSTQSKLSKDPNEKRDHMVLLE
                     FVTAAGITLGMDELYKKLSHGFPPAVAAQDDGTLPMSCAQESGMDRHPAACASARINV"
     CDS             4412..4537
                     /codon_start=1
                     /product="EGFP destabilized by fusion to a mutated version 
                     of residues 422-461 of mouse ornithine decarboxylase, 
                     giving an in vivo half-life of ~1 hour"
                     /label=d1EGFP
                     /note="mammalian codon-optimized"
                     /translation="KLSHGFPPAVAAQDDGTLPMSCAQESGMDRHPAACASARINV"
     misc_feature    4547..5135
                     /label=WPRE
                     /note="woodchuck hepatitis virus posttranscriptional 
                     regulatory element"
     CDS             complement(5018..5029)
                     /codon_start=1
                     /product="Factor Xa recognition and cleavage site"
                     /label=Factor Xa site
                     /translation="IEGR"
     LTR             5209..5442
                     /label=3' LTR (Delta-U3)
                     /note="self-inactivating 3' long terminal repeat (LTR) from
                     HIV-1"
     misc_feature    5262..5358
                     /label=3'R domain
     polyA_signal    5514..5635
                     /label=SV40 poly(A) signal
                     /note="SV40 polyadenylation signal"
     rep_origin      5654..5789
                     /label=SV40 ori
                     /note="SV40 origin of replication"
     primer_bind     complement(5823..5843)
                     /label=M13-rev
     primer_bind     complement(5827..5843)
                     /label=M13 rev
                     /note="common sequencing primer, one of multiple similar 
                     variants"
     misc_binding    complement(5849..5871)
                     /label=LacO
     protein_bind    5851..5867
                     /label=lac operator
                     /bound_moiety="lac repressor encoded by lacI"
                     /note="The lac repressor binds to the lac operator to 
                     inhibit transcription in E. coli. This inhibition can be 
                     relieved by adding lactose or 
                     isopropyl-beta-D-thiogalactopyranoside (IPTG)."
     promoter        complement(5875..5905)
                     /label=lac promoter
                     /note="promoter for the E. coli lac operon"
     protein_bind    5920..5941
                     /label=CAP binding site
                     /bound_moiety="E. coli catabolite activator protein"
                     /note="CAP binding activates transcription in the presence 
                     of cAMP."
     rep_origin      complement(6211..6893)
                     /direction=LEFT
                     /label=ColE1 origin
     rep_origin      complement(6229..6817)
                     /direction=LEFT
                     /label=ori
                     /note="high-copy-number ColE1/pMB1/pBR322/pUC origin of 
                     replication"
     CDS             complement(6988..7848)
                     /codon_start=1
                     /gene="bla"
                     /product="beta-lactamase"
                     /label=AmpR
                     /note="confers resistance to ampicillin, carbenicillin, and
                     related antibiotics"
                     /translation="MSIQHFRVALIPFFAAFCLPVFAHPETLVKVKDAEDQLGARVGYI
                     ELDLNSGKILESFRPEERFPMMSTFKVLLCGAVLSRIDAGQEQLGRRIHYSQNDLVEYS
                     PVTEKHLTDGMTVRELCSAAITMSDNTAANLLLTTIGGPKELTAFLHNMGDHVTRLDRW
                     EPELNEAIPNDERDTTMPVAMATTLRKLLTGELLTLASRQQLIDWMEADKVAGPLLRSA
                     LPAGWFIADKSGAGERGSRGIIAALGPDGKPSRIVVIYTTGSQATMDERNRQIAEIGAS
                     LIKHW"
     CDS             complement(6991..7650)
                     /label=AmpR
     promoter        complement(7849..7953)
                     /gene="bla"
                     /label=AmpR promoter
     CDS             complement(8287..8355)
                     /label=LacZ alpha
     primer_bind     8426..8443
                     /label=M13-fwd
     primer_bind     8427..8443
                     /label=M13 fwd
                     /note="common sequencing primer, one of multiple similar 
                     variants"
ORIGIN
        1 acgcgtgtag tcttatgcaa tactcttgta gtcttgcaac atggtaacga tgagttagca
       61 acatgcctta caaggagaga aaaagcaccg tgcatgccga ttggtggaag taaggtggta
      121 cgatcgtgcc ttattaggaa ggcaacagac gggtctgaca tggattggac gaaccactga
      181 attgccgcat tgcagagata ttgtatttaa gtgcctagct cgatacaata aacgggtctc
      241 tctggttaga ccagatctga gcctgggagc tctctggcta actagggaac ccactgctta
      301 agcctcaata aagcttgcct tgagtgcttc aagtagtgtg tgcccgtctg ttgtgtgact
      361 ctggtaacta gagatccctc agaccctttt agtcagtgtg gaaaatctct agcagtggcg
      421 cccgaacagg gacctgaaag cgaaagggaa accagagctc tctcgacgca ggactcggct
      481 tgctgaagcg cgcacggcaa gaggcgaggg gcggcgactg gtgagtacgc caaaaatttt
      541 gactagcgga ggctagaagg agagagatgg gtgcgagagc gtcagtatta agcgggggag
      601 aattagatcg cgatgggaaa aaattcggtt aaggccaggg ggaaagaaaa aatataaatt
      661 aaaacatata gtatgggcaa gcagggagct agaacgattc gcagttaatc ctggcctgtt
      721 agaaacatca gaaggctgta gacaaatact gggacagcta caaccatccc ttcagacagg
      781 atcagaagaa cttagatcat tatataatac agtagcaacc ctctattgtg tgcatcaaag
      841 gatagagata aaagacacca aggaagcttt agacaagata gaggaagagc aaaacaaaag
      901 taagaccacc gcacagcaag cggccactga tcttcagacc tggaggagga gatatgaggg
      961 acaattggag aagtgaatta tataaatata aagtagtaaa aattgaacca ttaggagtag
     1021 cacccaccaa ggcaaagaga agagtggtgc agagagaaaa aagagcagtg ggaataggag
     1081 ctttgttcct tgggttcttg ggagcagcag gaagcactat gggcgcagcc tcaatgacgc
     1141 tgacggtaca ggccagacaa ttattgtctg gtatagtgca gcagcagaac aatttgctga
     1201 gggctattga ggcgcaacag catctgttgc aactcacagt ctggggcatc aagcagctcc
     1261 aggcaagaat cctggctgtg gaaagatacc taaaggatca acagctcctg gggatttggg
     1321 gttgctctgg aaaactcatt tgcaccactg ctgtgccttg gaatgctagt tggagtaata
     1381 aatctctgga acagattgga atcacacgac ctggatggag tgggacagag aaattaacaa
     1441 ttacacaagc ttaatacact ccttaattga agaatcgcaa aaccagcaag aaaagaatga
     1501 acaagaatta ttggaattag ataaatgggc aagtttgtgg aattggttta acataacaaa
     1561 ttggctgtgg tatataaaat tattcataat gatagtagga ggcttggtag gtttaagaat
     1621 agtttttgct gtactttcta tagtgaatag agttaggcag ggatattcac cattatcgtt
     1681 tcagacccac ctcccaaccc cgaggggacc cgacaggccc gaaggaatag aagaagaagg
     1741 tggagagaga gacagagaca gatccattcg attagtgaac ggatctcgac ggtatcggtt
     1801 aacttttaaa agaaaagggg ggattggggg gtacagtgca ggggaaagaa tagtagacat
     1861 aatagcaaca gacatacaaa ctaaagaatt acaaaaacaa attacaaaat tcaaaatttt
     1921 atcgatacta gcctgcagga caattgacta gtaattaagg tcgggcagga agagggccta
     1981 tttcccatga ttccttcata tttgcatata cgatacaagg ctgttagaga gataattaga
     2041 attaatttga ctgtaaacac aaagatatta gtacaaaata cgtgacgtag aaagtaataa
     2101 tttcttgggt agtttgcagt tttaaaatta tgttttaaaa tggactatca tatgcttacc
     2161 gtaacttgaa agtatttcga tttcttggct ttatatatct tgtggaaagg acgaaacacc
     2221 gnnnnnnnnn nnnnnnnnnn gtttaagagc tatgctggaa acagcatagc aagtttaaat
     2281 aaggctagtc cgttatcaac ttgaaaaagt ggcaccgagt cggtgctttt tttcctagta
     2341 ttagcggatc cgatgacacg gacgacgatg acaaggaagt tcctattccg aagttcctat
     2401 tctctagaaa gtataggaac ttcgcgatcg ctcagtatcc tgcaggatcg ctccggtgcc
     2461 cgtcagtggg cagagcgcac atcgcccaca gtccccgaga agttgggggg aggggtcggc
     2521 aattgaacgg gtgcctagag aaggtggcgc ggggtaaact gggaaagtga tgtcgtgtac
     2581 tggctccgcc tttttcccga gggtggggga gaaccgtata taagtgcagt agtcgccgtg
     2641 aacgttcttt ttcgcaacgg gtttgccgcc agaacacagc tgaagcttcg aggggctcgc
     2701 atctctcctt cacgcgcccg ccgccctacc tgaggccgcc atccacgccg gttgagtcgc
     2761 gttctgccgc ctcccgcctg tggtgcctcc tgaactgcgt ccgccgtcta ggtaagttta
     2821 aagctcaggt cgagaccggg cctttgtccg gcgctccctt ggagcctacc tagactcagc
     2881 cggctctcca cgctttgcct gaccctgctt gctcaactct acgtctttgt ttcgttttct
     2941 gttctgcgcc gttacagatc caagctgtga ccggcgccta cgctagatga ccgagtacaa
     3001 gcccacggtg cgcctcgcca cccgcgacga cgtccccagg gccgtacgca ccctcgccgc
     3061 cgcgttcgcc gactaccccg ccacgcgcca caccgtcgat ccggaccgcc acatcgagcg
     3121 ggtcaccgag ctgcaagaac tcttcctcac gcgcgtcggg ctcgacatcg gcaaggtgtg
     3181 ggtcgcggac gacggcgccg cggtggcggt ctggaccacg ccggagagcg tcgaagcggg
     3241 ggcggtgttc gccgagatcg gcccgcgcat ggccgagttg agcggttccc ggctggccgc
     3301 gcagcaacag atggaaggcc tcctggcgcc gcaccggccc aaggagcccg cgtggttcct
     3361 ggccaccgtc ggcgtctcgc ccgaccacca gggcaagggt ctgggcagcg ccgtcgtgct
     3421 ccccggagtg gaggcggccg agcgcgccgg ggtgcccgcc ttcctggaga cctccgcgcc
     3481 ccgcaacctc cccttctacg agcggctcgg cttcaccgtc accgccgacg tcgaggtgcc
     3541 cgaaggaccg cgcacctggt gcatgacccg caagcccggt gccctgcagg gatctggcga
     3601 agccagacac aaacagaaaa ttgtgaaaca gactttgaat tttgaccttc tcaagttggc
     3661 gggagacgtg gagtccaacc cagggcccgc tagcatggtg agcaagggcg aggagctgtt
     3721 caccggggtg gtgcccatcc tggtcgagct ggacggcgac gtaaacggcc acaagttcag
     3781 cgtgtccggc gagggcgagg gcgatgccac ctacggcaag ctgaccctga agttcatctg
     3841 caccaccggc aagctgcccg tgccctggcc caccctcgtg accaccctga cctggggcgt
     3901 gcagtgcttc gcccgctacc ccgaccacat gaagcagcac gacttcttca agtccgccat
     3961 gcccgaaggc tacgtccagg agcgcaccat cttcttcaag gacgacggca actacaagac
     4021 ccgcgccgag gtgaagttcg agggcgacac cctggtgaac cgcatcgagc tgaagggcat
     4081 cgacttcaag gaggacggca acatcctggg gcacaagctg gagtacaacg ccatcagcga
     4141 caacgtctat atcaccgccg acaagcagaa gaacggcatc aaggccaact tcaagatccg
     4201 ccacaacatc gaggacggca gcgtgcagct cgccgaccac taccagcaga acacccccat
     4261 cggcgacggc cccgtgctgc tgcccgacaa ccactacctg agcacccagt ccaagctgag
     4321 caaagacccc aacgagaagc gcgatcacat ggtcctgctg gagttcgtga ccgccgccgg
     4381 gatcactctc ggcatggacg agctgtacaa gaagcttagc catggcttcc cgccggcggt
     4441 ggcggcgcag gatgatggca cgctgcccat gtcttgtgcc caggagagcg ggatggaccg
     4501 tcaccctgca gcctgtgctt ctgctaggat caatgtgtaa gtcgacaatc aacctctgga
     4561 ttacaaaatt tgtgaaagat tgactggtat tcttaactat gttgctcctt ttacgctatg
     4621 tggatacgct gctttaatgc ctttgtatca tgctattgct tcccgtatgg ctttcatttt
     4681 ctcctccttg tataaatcct ggttgctgtc tctttatgag gagttgtggc ccgttgtcag
     4741 gcaacgtggc gtggtgtgca ctgtgtttgc tgacgcaacc cccactggtt ggggcattgc
     4801 caccacctgt cagctccttt ccgggacttt cgctttcccc ctccctattg ccacggcgga
     4861 actcatcgcc gcctgccttg cccgctgctg gacaggggct cggctgttgg gcactgacaa
     4921 ttccgtggtg ttgtcgggga aatcatcgtc ctttccttgg ctgctcgcct gtgttgccac
     4981 ctggattctg cgcgggacgt ccttctgcta cgtcccttcg gccctcaatc cagcggacct
     5041 tccttcccgc ggcctgctgc cggctctgcg gcctcttccg cgtcttcgcc ttcgccctca
     5101 gacgagtcgg atctcccttt gggccgcctc cccgcctggt acctttaaga ccaatgactt
     5161 acaaggcagc tgtagatctt agccactttt taaaagaaaa ggggggactg gaagggctaa
     5221 ttcactccca acgaaaataa gatctgcttt ttgcttgtac tgggtctctc tggttagacc
     5281 agatctgagc ctgggagctc tctggctaac tagggaaccc actgcttaag cctcaataaa
     5341 gcttgccttg agtgcttcaa gtagtgtgtg cccgtctgtt gtgtgactct ggtaactaga
     5401 gatccctcag acccttttag tcagtgtgga aaatctctag cagtagtagt tcatgtcatc
     5461 ttattattca gtatttataa cttgcaaaga aatgaatatc agagagtgag aggaacttgt
     5521 ttattgcagc ttataatggt tacaaataaa gcaatagcat cacaaatttc acaaataaag
     5581 catttttttc actgcattct agttgtggtt tgtccaaact catcaatgta tcttatcatg
     5641 tctggctcta gctatcccgc ccctaactcc gcccagttcc gcccattctc cgccccatgg
     5701 ctgactaatt ttttttattt atgcagaggc cgaggccgcc tcggcctctg agctattcca
     5761 gaagtagtga ggaggctttt ttggaggcct agacttttgc agagacggcc caaattcgta
     5821 atcatggtca tagctgtttc ctgtgtgaaa ttgttatccg ctcacaattc cacacaacat
     5881 acgagccgga agcataaagt gtaaagcctg gggtgcctaa tgagtgagct aactcacatt
     5941 aattgcgttg cgctcactgc ccgctttcca gtcgggaaac ctgtcgtgcc agctgcatta
     6001 atgaatcggc caacgcgcgg ggagaggcgg tttgcgtatt gggcgctctt ccgcttcctc
     6061 gctcactgac tcgctgcgct cggtcgttcg gctgcggcga gcggtatcag ctcactcaaa
     6121 ggcggtaata cggttatcca cagaatcagg ggataacgca ggaaagaaca tgtgagcaaa
     6181 aggccagcaa aaggccagga accgtaaaaa ggccgcgttg ctggcgtttt tccataggct
     6241 ccgcccccct gacgagcatc acaaaaatcg acgctcaagt cagaggtggc gaaacccgac
     6301 aggactataa agataccagg cgtttccccc tggaagctcc ctcgtgcgct ctcctgttcc
     6361 gaccctgccg cttaccggat acctgtccgc ctttctccct tcgggaagcg tggcgctttc
     6421 tcatagctca cgctgtaggt atctcagttc ggtgtaggtc gttcgctcca agctgggctg
     6481 tgtgcacgaa ccccccgttc agcccgaccg ctgcgcctta tccggtaact atcgtcttga
     6541 gtccaacccg gtaagacacg acttatcgcc actggcagca gccactggta acaggattag
     6601 cagagcgagg tatgtaggcg gtgctacaga gttcttgaag tggtggccta actacggcta
     6661 cactagaagg acagtatttg gtatctgcgc tctgctgaag ccagttacct tcggaaaaag
     6721 agttggtagc tcttgatccg gcaaacaaac caccgctggt agcggtggtt tttttgtttg
     6781 caagcagcag attacgcgca gaaaaaaagg atctcaagaa gatcctttga tcttttctac
     6841 ggggtctgac gctcagtgga acgaaaactc acgttaaggg attttggtca tgagattatc
     6901 aaaaaggatc ttcacctaga tccttttaaa ttaaaaatga agttttaaat caatctaaag
     6961 tatatatgag taaacttggt ctgacagtta ccaatgctta atcagtgagg cacctatctc
     7021 agcgatctgt ctatttcgtt catccatagt tgcctgactc cccgtcgtgt agataactac
     7081 gatacgggag ggcttaccat ctggccccag tgctgcaatg ataccgcgag acccacgctc
     7141 accggctcca gatttatcag caataaacca gccagccgga agggccgagc gcagaagtgg
     7201 tcctgcaact ttatccgcct ccatccagtc tattaattgt tgccgggaag ctagagtaag
     7261 tagttcgcca gttaatagtt tgcgcaacgt tgttgccatt gctacaggca tcgtggtgtc
     7321 acgctcgtcg tttggtatgg cttcattcag ctccggttcc caacgatcaa ggcgagttac
     7381 atgatccccc atgttgtgca aaaaagcggt tagctccttc ggtcctccga tcgttgtcag
     7441 aagtaagttg gccgcagtgt tatcactcat ggttatggca gcactgcata attctcttac
     7501 tgtcatgcca tccgtaagat gcttttctgt gactggtgag tactcaacca agtcattctg
     7561 agaatagtgt atgcggcgac cgagttgctc ttgcccggcg tcaatacggg ataataccgc
     7621 gccacatagc agaactttaa aagtgctcat cattggaaaa cgttcttcgg ggcgaaaact
     7681 ctcaaggatc ttaccgctgt tgagatccag ttcgatgtaa cccactcgtg cacccaactg
     7741 atcttcagca tcttttactt tcaccagcgt ttctgggtga gcaaaaacag gaaggcaaaa
     7801 tgccgcaaaa aagggaataa gggcgacacg gaaatgttga atactcatac tcttcctttt
     7861 tcaatattat tgaagcattt atcagggtta ttgtctcatg agcggataca tatttgaatg
     7921 tatttagaaa aataaacaaa taggggttcc gcgcacattt ccccgaaaag tgccacctga
     7981 cgtctaagaa accattatta tcatgacatt aacctataaa aataggcgta tcacgaggcc
     8041 ctttcgtctc gcgcgtttcg gtgatgacgg tgaaaacctc tgacacatgc agctcccgga
     8101 gacggtcaca gcttgtctgt aagcggatgc cgggagcaga caagcccgtc agggcgcgtc
     8161 agcgggtgtt ggcgggtgtc ggggctggct taactatgcg gcatcagagc agattgtact
     8221 gagagtgcac catatgcggt gtgaaatacc gcacagatgc gtaaggagaa aataccgcat
     8281 caggcgccat tcgccattca ggctgcgcaa ctgttgggaa gggcgatcgg tgcgggcctc
     8341 ttcgctatta cgccagctgg cgaaaggggg atgtgctgca aggcgattaa gttgggtaac
     8401 gccagggttt tcccagtcac gacgttgtaa aacgacggcc agtgccaagc tg
//
