# Supplementary material for: Pooled screening for biochemically-defined phenotypes using CRISPuRe-Seq
Source: bioRxiv preprint, doi:10.1101/2023.11.15.567224, version 1 (2023-11-15)
Supplement: Plasmid maps [file 567224_file04.zip › Plasmids/pCDH_ISRE_5X_CPuRe.gb]

LOCUS       pCDH_IRFISRE5XMC        8610 bp DNA     circular SYN 14-NOV-2023
DEFINITION  pCDH-CMV-MCS-EF1-Puro.
ACCESSION   .
VERSION     .
KEYWORDS    .
SOURCE      synthetic DNA construct
  ORGANISM  synthetic DNA construct
REFERENCE   1  (bases 1 to 8610)
  AUTHORS   .
  TITLE     Direct Submission
  JOURNAL   Exported Nov 14, 2023 from SnapGene 6.2.2
            https://www.snapgene.com
FEATURES             Location/Qualifiers
     source          1..8610
                     /mol_type="other DNA"
                     /organism="pCDH-CMV-MCS-EF1-Puro"
     source          1927..2013
                     /mol_type="other DNA"
                     /organism="pCDH-CMV-MCS-EF1-Puro"
     source          1930..1957
                     /mol_type="other DNA"
                     /organism="pCDH-CMV-MCS-EF1-Puro"
     source          1930..1957
                     /mol_type="other DNA"
                     /organism="pCDH-CMV-MCS-EF1-Puro"
     source          1936..1951
                     /mol_type="other DNA"
                     /organism="pCDH-CMV-MCS-EF1-Puro"
     source          1991..2006
                     /mol_type="other DNA"
                     /organism="pCDH-CMV-MCS-EF1-Puro"
     source          2047..2062
                     /mol_type="other DNA"
                     /organism="pCDH-CMV-MCS-EF1-Puro"
     source          2149..2877
                     /mol_type="other DNA"
                     /organism="pCDH-CMV-MCS-EF1-Puro"
     source          2878..2892
                     /mol_type="other DNA"
                     /organism="pCDH-CMV-MCS-EF1-Puro"
     source          2893..3606
                     /mol_type="other DNA"
                     /organism="pCDH-CMV-MCS-EF1-Puro"
     source          2893..3606
                     /mol_type="other DNA"
                     /organism="pCDH-CMV-MCS-EF1-Puro"
     source          2893..3606
                     /mol_type="other DNA"
                     /organism="pCDH-CMV-MCS-EF1-Puro"
     source          3622..3693
                     /mol_type="other DNA"
                     /organism="pCDH-CMV-MCS-EF1-Puro"
     source          3695..5301
                     /mol_type="other DNA"
                     /organism="pCDH-CMV-MCS-EF1-Puro"
     source          3695..5301
                     /mol_type="other DNA"
                     /organism="pCDH-CMV-MCS-EF1-Puro"
     misc_feature    234..414
                     /label=HIV-1_5_LTR
     misc_feature    234..414
                     /label=truncHIV-1_3_LTR
     misc_feature    522..566
                     /label=HIV-1_psi_pack
     CDS             954..1454
                     /codon_start=1
                     /label=ORF frame 3
                     /translation="MRDNWRSELYKYKVVKIEPLGVAPTKAKRRVVQREKRAVGIGALF
                     LGFLGAAGSTMGAASMTLTVQARQLLSGIVQQQNNLLRAIEAQQHLLQLTVWGIKQLQA
                     RILAVERYLKDQQLLGIWGCSGKLICTTAVPWNASWSNKSLEQIGITRPGWSGTEKLTI
                     TQA"
     misc_feature    1076..1309
                     /label=RRE
     CDS             1415..2020
                     /codon_start=1
                     /label=ORF frame 2
                     /translation="MEWDREINNYTSLIHSLIEESQNQQEKNEQELLELDKWASLWNWF
                     NITNWLWYIKLFIMIVGGLVGLRIVFAVLSIVNRVRQGYSPLSFQTHLPTPRGPDRPEG
                     IEEEGGERDRDRSIRLVNGSRRYRLTFKRKGGIGGYSAGERIVDIIATDIQTKELQKQI
                     TKFKILSMISSRETETLGTSIGKPKLDLESGNRNSRRLV"
     misc_feature    1808..1823
                     /label=cPPT
     misc_feature    1936..1951
                     /label=IRF-ISRE
     misc_feature    1965..1980
                     /label=IRF-ISRE
     misc_feature    1991..2006
                     /label=IRF-ISRE
     misc_feature    2021..2036
                     /label=IRF-ISRE
     misc_feature    2047..2062
                     /label=IRF-ISRE
     promoter        2085..2116
                     /label=minP
                     /note="minimal TATA-box promoter with low basal activity"
     regulatory      2143..2148
                     /label=Kozak sequence
                     /note="vertebrate consensus sequence for strong initiation 
                     of translation (Kozak, 1987)"
                     /regulatory_class="other"
     CDS             2149..2502
                     /codon_start=1
                     /label=firstMS2
                     /translation="MASNFTQFVLVDNGGTGDVTVAPSNFANGIAEWISSNSRSQAYKV
                     TCSVRQSSAQNRKYTIKVEVPKGAWRSYLNMELTIPIFATNSDCELIVKAMQGLLKDGN
                     PIPSAIAANSGIYA"
     CDS             2503..2865
                     /codon_start=1
                     /label=secondMS2 codon-optimized
                     /translation="MASNFTQFVLVDNGGTGDVTVAPSNFANGIAEWISSNSRSQAYKV
                     TCSVRQSSAQNRKYTIKVEVPKGAWRSYLNMELTIPIFATNSDCELIVKAMQGLLKDGN
                     PIPSAIAANSGIYADSR"
     misc_feature    2878..2892
                     /label=Linker(1)
     misc_feature    2893..2975
                     /label=Clover Coding
     misc_feature    2976..3606
                     /label=Clover
     misc_feature    3607..3621
                     /label=Linker
     misc_feature    3622..3645
                     /label=FLAG Tag
     misc_feature    3646..3687
                     /label=Flag2and3
     primer_bind     complement(3695..3736)
                     /label=3-7_Blast-NotI-GR
     promoter        3735..4227
                     /label=EF-1-alpha promoter
     promoter        3735..3946
                     /label=EF-1-alpha core promoter
                     /note="core promoter for human elongation factor 
                     EF-1-alpha"
     primer_bind     complement(3797..3816)
                     /label=1-41_EF1a-5'-seq-R
     LTR             3959..4227
                     /label=5' LTR (truncated)
                     /note="truncated 5' long terminal repeat (LTR) from human 
                     T-cell leukemia virus (HTLV) type 1"
     primer_bind     4215..4300
                     /label=1-1_AvrII-Blast-5'-GF
     misc_feature    4255..4260
                     /label=Inserted AvrII
     primer_bind     4258..4284
                     /label=3-6_AbsI-Blast-GF
     primer_bind     4261..4284
                     /label=AbsI-Blast-primer-bind
     misc_feature    4261..4270
                     /label=Kozak sequence
     CDS             4273..4692
                     /codon_start=1
                     /label=Blasticidin resistance
                     /translation="KTFNISQQDLELVEVATEKITMLYEDNKHHVGAAIRTKTGEIISA
                     VHIEAYIGRVTVCAEAIAIGSAVSNGQKDFDTIVAVRHPYSDEVDRSIRVVSPCGMCRE
                     LISDYAPDCFVLIEMNGKLVKTTIEELIPLKYTRN"
     primer_bind     4273..4300
                     /label=Blast-5'-primerbind
     primer_bind     complement(4668..4738)
                     /label=1-2_Blast-BsiWI-3'-GR
     primer_bind     complement(4668..4692)
                     /label=Blast-3'-primerbind
     primer_bind     complement(4668..4692)
                     /label=3-7_Blast-NotI-GR
     misc_feature    4693..4698
                     /label=Inserted BsiWI
     misc_feature    4705..5293
                     /label=WPRE
                     /note="woodchuck hepatitis virus posttranscriptional 
                     regulatory element"
     CDS             complement(5176..5187)
                     /codon_start=1
                     /product="Factor Xa recognition and cleavage site"
                     /label=Factor Xa site
                     /translation="IEGR"
     CDS             5302..5398
                     /codon_start=1
                     /label=ORF frame 3
                     /translation="LRPMTYKAAVDLSHFLKEKGGLEGLIHSQRK"
     CDS             5302..5340
                     /codon_start=1
                     /label=ORF frame 2
                     /translation="FKTNDLQGSCRS"
     misc_feature    5350..5371
                     /label=U3PPT
     misc_feature    5350..5365
                     /label=cPPT
     misc_feature    5367..5419
                     /label=delta_U3
     misc_feature    5420..5600
                     /label=HIV-1_5_LTR
     misc_feature    5420..5600
                     /label=truncHIV-1_3_LTR
     terminator      5675..5794
                     /label=SV40_PA_terminator
     misc_feature    5763..5782
                     /label=EBV_rev_primer
     rep_origin      5812..5889
                     /label=SV40_origin
     misc_feature    5874..5893
                     /label=SV40pro_F_primer
     promoter        complement(5981..5999)
                     /label=M13_reverse_primer promoter
                     /label=M13_reverse_primer
     misc_feature    complement(5998..6020)
                     /label=M13_pUC_rev_primer
     promoter        complement(6034..6063)
                     /label=lac_promoter
     gene            complement(7146..8006)
                     /gene="Ampicillin"
                     /label=Ampicillin
     CDS             complement(7146..8006)
                     /codon_start=1
                     /label=ORF frame 2
                     /translation="MSIQHFRVALIPFFAAFCLPVFAHPETLVKVKDAEDQLGARVGYI
                     ELDLNSGKILESFRPEERFPMMSTFKVLLCGAVLSRIDAGQEQLGRRIHYSQNDLVEYS
                     PVTEKHLTDGMTVRELCSAAITMSDNTAANLLLTTIGGPKELTAFLHNMGDHVTRLDRW
                     EPELNEAIPNDERDTTMPVAMATTLRKLLTGELLTLASRQQLIDWMEADKVAGPLLRSA
                     LPAGWFIADKSGAGERGSRGIIAALGPDGKPSRIVVIYTTGSQATMDERNRQIAEIGAS
                     LIKHW"
     promoter        complement(8048..8076)
                     /label=AmpR_promoter
     misc_feature    complement(8235..8257)
                     /label=pGEX_3_primer
     misc_feature    complement(8456..8599)
                     /label=lacZ_a
     misc_feature    8570..8592
                     /label=M13_pUC_fwd_primer
     promoter        8585..8601
                     /label=M13_forward20_primer promoter
                     /label=M13_forward20_primer
ORIGIN
        1 acgcgtgtag tcttatgcaa tactcttgta gtcttgcaac atggtaacga tgagttagca
       61 acatgcctta caaggagaga aaaagcaccg tgcatgccga ttggtggaag taaggtggta
      121 cgatcgtgcc ttattaggaa ggcaacagac gggtctgaca tggattggac gaaccactga
      181 attgccgcat tgcagagata ttgtatttaa gtgcctagct cgatacaata aacgggtctc
      241 tctggttaga ccagatctga gcctgggagc tctctggcta actagggaac ccactgctta
      301 agcctcaata aagcttgcct tgagtgcttc aagtagtgtg tgcccgtctg ttgtgtgact
      361 ctggtaacta gagatccctc agaccctttt agtcagtgtg gaaaatctct agcagtggcg
      421 cccgaacagg gacctgaaag cgaaagggaa accagagctc tctcgacgca ggactcggct
      481 tgctgaagcg cgcacggcaa gaggcgaggg gcggcgactg gtgagtacgc caaaaatttt
      541 gactagcgga ggctagaagg agagagatgg gtgcgagagc gtcagtatta agcgggggag
      601 aattagatcg cgatgggaaa aaattcggtt aaggccaggg ggaaagaaaa aatataaatt
      661 aaaacatata gtatgggcaa gcagggagct agaacgattc gcagttaatc ctggcctgtt
      721 agaaacatca gaaggctgta gacaaatact gggacagcta caaccatccc ttcagacagg
      781 atcagaagaa cttagatcat tatataatac agtagcaacc ctctattgtg tgcatcaaag
      841 gatagagata aaagacacca aggaagcttt agacaagata gaggaagagc aaaacaaaag
      901 taagaccacc gcacagcaag cggccactga tcttcagacc tggaggagga gatatgaggg
      961 acaattggag aagtgaatta tataaatata aagtagtaaa aattgaacca ttaggagtag
     1021 cacccaccaa ggcaaagaga agagtggtgc agagagaaaa aagagcagtg ggaataggag
     1081 ctttgttcct tgggttcttg ggagcagcag gaagcactat gggcgcagcc tcaatgacgc
     1141 tgacggtaca ggccagacaa ttattgtctg gtatagtgca gcagcagaac aatttgctga
     1201 gggctattga ggcgcaacag catctgttgc aactcacagt ctggggcatc aagcagctcc
     1261 aggcaagaat cctggctgtg gaaagatacc taaaggatca acagctcctg gggatttggg
     1321 gttgctctgg aaaactcatt tgcaccactg ctgtgccttg gaatgctagt tggagtaata
     1381 aatctctgga acagattgga atcacacgac ctggatggag tgggacagag aaattaacaa
     1441 ttacacaagc ttaatacact ccttaattga agaatcgcaa aaccagcaag aaaagaatga
     1501 acaagaatta ttggaattag ataaatgggc aagtttgtgg aattggttta acataacaaa
     1561 ttggctgtgg tatataaaat tattcataat gatagtagga ggcttggtag gtttaagaat
     1621 agtttttgct gtactttcta tagtgaatag agttaggcag ggatattcac cattatcgtt
     1681 tcagacccac ctcccaaccc cgaggggacc cgacaggccc gaaggaatag aagaagaagg
     1741 tggagagaga gacagagaca gatccattcg attagtgaac ggatctcgac ggtatcggtt
     1801 aacttttaaa agaaaagggg ggattggggg gtacagtgca ggggaaagaa tagtagacat
     1861 aatagcaaca gacatacaaa ctaaagaatt acaaaaacaa attacaaaat tcaaaatttt
     1921 atcgatgatc tcgagtcggg aaaccgaaac tctcggcact agtatcggga aaccgaaact
     1981 agacctcgag tcgggaaacc gaaactctcg gcgactagta tcgggaaacc gaaactagac
     2041 ctcgagtcgg gaaaccgaaa ctctcggcgg ccaagcttag acactagagg gtatataatg
     2101 gaagctcgac ttccagcttg gcaatccggt actgttggta aagccaccat ggcttctaac
     2161 tttactcagt tcgttctcgt cgacaatggc ggaactggcg acgtgactgt cgccccaagc
     2221 aacttcgcta acgggatcgc tgaatggatc agctctaact cgcgttcaca ggcttacaaa
     2281 gtaacctgta gcgttcgtca gagctctgcg cagaatcgca aatacaccat caaagtcgag
     2341 gtgcctaaag gcgcctggcg ttcgtactta aatatggaac taaccattcc aattttcgcc
     2401 acgaattccg actgcgagct tattgttaag gcaatgcaag gtctcctaaa agatggaaac
     2461 ccgattccct cagcaatcgc agcaaactcc ggcatctacg ccatggcgtc aaatttcact
     2521 caattcgtgc tggtagataa cgggggcaca ggggatgtaa ctgtagcgcc aagcaacttt
     2581 gctaatggaa ttgcggaatg gatctcctcc aatagccgga gccaggcata taaagtcacg
     2641 tgtagcgtcc ggcaatcctc tgcgcagaac aggaaatata caatcaaggt tgaagtcccg
     2701 aagggcgctt ggcgatctta ccttaatatg gaactgacta ttccgatttt tgcgacgaac
     2761 tctgactgtg agctgatcgt caaggcgatg caaggactct tgaaggatgg gaacccgatc
     2821 ccctctgcta tcgctgccaa tagcgggata tacgcggata gtagatctgg tggatcctcc
     2881 ggactcagat ctgtgagcaa gggcgaggag ctgttcaccg gggtggtgcc catcctggtc
     2941 gagctggacg gcgacgtaaa cggccacaag ttcagcgtgc gcggcgaggg cgagggcgat
     3001 gccaccaacg gcaagctgac cctgaagttc atctgcacca ccggcaagct gcccgtgccc
     3061 tggcccaccc tcgtgaccac cctgggctac ggcgtggcgt gcttcagccg ctaccccgac
     3121 cacatgaagc agcacgactt cttcaagtcc gccatgcccg aaggctacgt ccaggagcgc
     3181 accatctcct tcaaggacga cggcacctac aagacccgcg ccgaggtgaa gttcgagggc
     3241 gacaccctgg tgaaccgcat cgagctgaag ggcatcgact tcaaggagga cggcaacatc
     3301 ctggggcaca agctggagta caacttcaac agccacaacg tctatatcac ggccgacaag
     3361 cagaagaacg gcatcaaggc caacttcaag atccgccaca acgtcgagga cggcagcgtg
     3421 cagctcgccg accactacca gcagaacacc cccatcggcg acggccccgt gctgctgccc
     3481 gacaaccact acctgagcca ccagtccaag ctgagcaaag accccaacga gaagcgcgat
     3541 cacatggtcc tgctggagtt cgtgaccgcc gccgggatca ctctcggcat ggacgagctg
     3601 tacaagtccg gactcagatc tgactacaag gacgacgacg acaaggacta caaagaccat
     3661 gacggtgatt ataaagatca tgacatcaag taacgcggcc gcaaggatct gcgatcgctc
     3721 cggtgcccgt cagtgggcag agcgcacatc gcccacagtc cccgagaagt tggggggagg
     3781 ggtcggcaat tgaacgggtg cctagagaag gtggcgcggg gtaaactggg aaagtgatgt
     3841 cgtgtactgg ctccgccttt ttcccgaggg tgggggagaa ccgtatataa gtgcagtagt
     3901 cgccgtgaac gttctttttc gcaacgggtt tgccgccaga acacagctga agcttcgagg
     3961 ggctcgcatc tctccttcac gcgcccgccg ccctacctga ggccgccatc cacgccggtt
     4021 gagtcgcgtt ctgccgcctc ccgcctgtgg tgcctcctga actgcgtccg ccgtctaggt
     4081 aagtttaaag ctcaggtcga gaccgggcct ttgtccggcg ctcccttgga gcctacctag
     4141 actcagccgg ctctccacgc tttgcctgac cctgcttgct caactctacg tctttgtttc
     4201 gttttctgtt ctgcgccgtt acagatccaa gctgtgaccg gcgcctacgt cgaccctagg
     4261 gccaccatgg gaaaaacctt caacatctct cagcaggatc tggagctggt ggaggtcgcc
     4321 actgagaaga tcaccatgct ctatgaggac aacaagcacc atgtcggggc ggccatcagg
     4381 accaagactg gggagatcat ctctgctgtc cacattgaag cctacattgg cagggtcact
     4441 gtctgtgctg aagccattgc cattgggtct gctgtgagca acgggcagaa ggactttgac
     4501 accattgtgg ctgtcaggca cccctactct gatgaggtgg acagatccat cagggtggtc
     4561 agcccctgtg gcatgtgtag agagctgatc tctgactatg ctcctgactg ctttgtgctc
     4621 attgagatga atggcaagct ggtcaaaacc accattgagg aactcatccc cctcaagtac
     4681 accaggaact aacgtacggt cgacaatcaa cctctggatt acaaaatttg tgaaagattg
     4741 actggtattc ttaactatgt tgctcctttt acgctatgtg gatacgctgc tttaatgcct
     4801 ttgtatcatg ctattgcttc ccgtatggct ttcattttct cctccttgta taaatcctgg
     4861 ttgctgtctc tttatgagga gttgtggccc gttgtcaggc aacgtggcgt ggtgtgcact
     4921 gtgtttgctg acgcaacccc cactggttgg ggcattgcca ccacctgtca gctcctttcc
     4981 gggactttcg ctttccccct ccctattgcc acggcggaac tcatcgccgc ctgccttgcc
     5041 cgctgctgga caggggctcg gctgttgggc actgacaatt ccgtggtgtt gtcggggaaa
     5101 tcatcgtcct ttccttggct gctcgcctgt gttgccacct ggattctgcg cgggacgtcc
     5161 ttctgctacg tcccttcggc cctcaatcca gcggaccttc cttcccgcgg cctgctgccg
     5221 gctctgcggc ctcttccgcg tcttcgcctt cgccctcaga cgagtcggat ctccctttgg
     5281 gccgcctccc cgcctggtac ctttaagacc aatgacttac aaggcagctg tagatcttag
     5341 ccacttttta aaagaaaagg ggggactgga agggctaatt cactcccaac gaaaataaga
     5401 tctgcttttt gcttgtactg ggtctctctg gttagaccag atctgagcct gggagctctc
     5461 tggctaacta gggaacccac tgcttaagcc tcaataaagc ttgccttgag tgcttcaagt
     5521 agtgtgtgcc cgtctgttgt gtgactctgg taactagaga tccctcagac ccttttagtc
     5581 agtgtggaaa atctctagca gtagtagttc atgtcatctt attattcagt atttataact
     5641 tgcaaagaaa tgaatatcag agagtgagag gaacttgttt attgcagctt ataatggtta
     5701 caaataaagc aatagcatca caaatttcac aaataaagca tttttttcac tgcattctag
     5761 ttgtggtttg tccaaactca tcaatgtatc ttatcatgtc tggctctagc tatcccgccc
     5821 ctaactccgc ccagttccgc ccattctccg ccccatggct gactaatttt ttttatttat
     5881 gcagaggccg aggccgcctc ggcctctgag ctattccaga agtagtgagg aggctttttt
     5941 ggaggcctag acttttgcag agacggccca aattcgtaat catggtcata gctgtttcct
     6001 gtgtgaaatt gttatccgct cacaattcca cacaacatac gagccggaag cataaagtgt
     6061 aaagcctggg gtgcctaatg agtgagctaa ctcacattaa ttgcgttgcg ctcactgccc
     6121 gctttccagt cgggaaacct gtcgtgccag ctgcattaat gaatcggcca acgcgcgggg
     6181 agaggcggtt tgcgtattgg gcgctcttcc gcttcctcgc tcactgactc gctgcgctcg
     6241 gtcgttcggc tgcggcgagc ggtatcagct cactcaaagg cggtaatacg gttatccaca
     6301 gaatcagggg ataacgcagg aaagaacatg tgagcaaaag gccagcaaaa ggccaggaac
     6361 cgtaaaaagg ccgcgttgct ggcgtttttc cataggctcc gcccccctga cgagcatcac
     6421 aaaaatcgac gctcaagtca gaggtggcga aacccgacag gactataaag ataccaggcg
     6481 tttccccctg gaagctccct cgtgcgctct cctgttccga ccctgccgct taccggatac
     6541 ctgtccgcct ttctcccttc gggaagcgtg gcgctttctc atagctcacg ctgtaggtat
     6601 ctcagttcgg tgtaggtcgt tcgctccaag ctgggctgtg tgcacgaacc ccccgttcag
     6661 cccgaccgct gcgccttatc cggtaactat cgtcttgagt ccaacccggt aagacacgac
     6721 ttatcgccac tggcagcagc cactggtaac aggattagca gagcgaggta tgtaggcggt
     6781 gctacagagt tcttgaagtg gtggcctaac tacggctaca ctagaaggac agtatttggt
     6841 atctgcgctc tgctgaagcc agttaccttc ggaaaaagag ttggtagctc ttgatccggc
     6901 aaacaaacca ccgctggtag cggtggtttt tttgtttgca agcagcagat tacgcgcaga
     6961 aaaaaaggat ctcaagaaga tcctttgatc ttttctacgg ggtctgacgc tcagtggaac
     7021 gaaaactcac gttaagggat tttggtcatg agattatcaa aaaggatctt cacctagatc
     7081 cttttaaatt aaaaatgaag ttttaaatca atctaaagta tatatgagta aacttggtct
     7141 gacagttacc aatgcttaat cagtgaggca cctatctcag cgatctgtct atttcgttca
     7201 tccatagttg cctgactccc cgtcgtgtag ataactacga tacgggaggg cttaccatct
     7261 ggccccagtg ctgcaatgat accgcgagac ccacgctcac cggctccaga tttatcagca
     7321 ataaaccagc cagccggaag ggccgagcgc agaagtggtc ctgcaacttt atccgcctcc
     7381 atccagtcta ttaattgttg ccgggaagct agagtaagta gttcgccagt taatagtttg
     7441 cgcaacgttg ttgccattgc tacaggcatc gtggtgtcac gctcgtcgtt tggtatggct
     7501 tcattcagct ccggttccca acgatcaagg cgagttacat gatcccccat gttgtgcaaa
     7561 aaagcggtta gctccttcgg tcctccgatc gttgtcagaa gtaagttggc cgcagtgtta
     7621 tcactcatgg ttatggcagc actgcataat tctcttactg tcatgccatc cgtaagatgc
     7681 ttttctgtga ctggtgagta ctcaaccaag tcattctgag aatagtgtat gcggcgaccg
     7741 agttgctctt gcccggcgtc aatacgggat aataccgcgc cacatagcag aactttaaaa
     7801 gtgctcatca ttggaaaacg ttcttcgggg cgaaaactct caaggatctt accgctgttg
     7861 agatccagtt cgatgtaacc cactcgtgca cccaactgat cttcagcatc ttttactttc
     7921 accagcgttt ctgggtgagc aaaaacagga aggcaaaatg ccgcaaaaaa gggaataagg
     7981 gcgacacgga aatgttgaat actcatactc ttcctttttc aatattattg aagcatttat
     8041 cagggttatt gtctcatgag cggatacata tttgaatgta tttagaaaaa taaacaaata
     8101 ggggttccgc gcacatttcc ccgaaaagtg ccacctgacg tctaagaaac cattattatc
     8161 atgacattaa cctataaaaa taggcgtatc acgaggccct ttcgtctcgc gcgtttcggt
     8221 gatgacggtg aaaacctctg acacatgcag ctcccggaga cggtcacagc ttgtctgtaa
     8281 gcggatgccg ggagcagaca agcccgtcag ggcgcgtcag cgggtgttgg cgggtgtcgg
     8341 ggctggctta actatgcggc atcagagcag attgtactga gagtgcacca tatgcggtgt
     8401 gaaataccgc acagatgcgt aaggagaaaa taccgcatca ggcgccattc gccattcagg
     8461 ctgcgcaact gttgggaagg gcgatcggtg cgggcctctt cgctattacg ccagctggcg
     8521 aaagggggat gtgctgcaag gcgattaagt tgggtaacgc cagggttttc ccagtcacga
     8581 cgttgtaaaa cgacggccag tgccaagctg
//
