# Supplementary material for: Pooled screening for biochemically-defined phenotypes using CRISPuRe-Seq
Source: bioRxiv preprint, doi:10.1101/2023.11.15.567224, version 1 (2023-11-15)
Supplement: Plasmid maps [file 567224_file04.zip › Plasmids/Nontarget_ci_MS2_7sk.gb]

LOCUS       Nontarget_ci_MS2        8797 bp DNA     circular SYN 07-JUN-2023
DEFINITION  synthetic circular DNA
ACCESSION   .
VERSION     .
KEYWORDS    .
SOURCE      synthetic DNA construct
  ORGANISM  synthetic DNA construct
REFERENCE   1  (bases 1 to 8797)
  AUTHORS   Calico Life Sciences
  TITLE     Direct Submission
  JOURNAL   Exported Jun 7, 2023 from SnapGene 6.2.2
            https://www.snapgene.com
FEATURES             Location/Qualifiers
     source          1..8797
                     /mol_type="other DNA"
                     /organism="synthetic DNA construct"
     misc_feature    6..233
                     /label=RSV Promoter
     LTR             234..414
                     /label=5' LTR (truncated)
                     /note="truncated 5' long terminal repeat (LTR) from HIV-1"
     misc_feature    416..433
                     /label=PrimerBindingSite
     misc_feature    458..583
                     /label=HIV-1 Psi
                     /note="packaging signal of human immunodeficiency virus 
                     type 1"
     misc_feature    567..919
                     /label=Gag
     misc_feature    1076..1309
                     /label=RRE
                     /note="The Rev response element (RRE) of HIV-1 allows for 
                     Rev-dependent mRNA export from the nucleus to the 
                     cytoplasm."
     misc_feature    1310..1803
                     /label=env
     misc_feature    1804..1920
                     /label=cPPT/CTS
                     /note="central polypurine tract and central termination 
                     sequence of HIV-1"
     primer_bind     1830..1849
                     /label=oCJC198
     promoter        1957..2217
                     /label=U6 promoter
     misc_feature    1980..1999
                     /label=sph
     misc_feature    2000..2007
                     /label=oct site
     primer_bind     2139..2179
                     /label=shalem F1 seq primer-first round of pcr
     primer_bind     2154..2179
                     /label=Primer 1
     primer_bind     2179..2221
                     /label=mfp seq primer
     primer_bind     2191..2220
                     /label=236_setB_s1-9
     primer_bind     2191..2220
                     /label=236_setA_s1-9
     primer_bind     2198..2221
                     /label=landing site for round2 of PCR
     primer_bind     2199..2220
                     /label=mp75
     primer_bind     2201..2220
                     /label=stagger_round_1_forward
     primer_bind     2205..2221
                     /label=mp33
     misc_feature    2222..2240
                     /label=Non-Target
     misc_feature    2241..2326
                     /label=sgRNA Scaffold
     primer_bind     complement(2303..2322)
                     /label=Primer 2
     misc_feature    2310..2799
                     /label=7sk Gblock
     misc_feature    2322..2381
                     /label=BamHI Ultramer
     terminator      2327..2333
                     /label=Term
     terminator      2352..2359
                     /label=Term
     misc_feature    2360..2379
                     /label=RT Primer Bind
     misc_feature    complement(2364..2463)
                     /label=Barcode_Ultramer
     misc_feature    2391..2415
                     /label=Barcode
     misc_feature    complement(2474..2502)
                     /label=MS2 stem-loop
     misc_RNA        complement(2479..2497)
                     /label=MS2 stem loop (core)
                     /note="stem loop that binds the bacteriophage MS2 coat 
                     protein"
     misc_feature    2512..2768
                     /label=h7skPromoter
     misc_feature    2512
                     /label=+1
     promoter        2813..3024
                     /label=EF-1-alpha core promoter
                     /note="core promoter for human elongation factor 
                     EF-1-alpha"
     primer_bind     complement(2867..2886)
                     /label=oMP35
     LTR             3037..3305
                     /label=5' LTR (truncated)
                     /note="truncated 5' long terminal repeat (LTR) from human 
                     T-cell leukemia virus (HTLV) type 1"
     gene            3332..3928
                     /label=Puro
     CDS             3968..4033
                     /codon_start=1
                     /product="2A peptide from foot-and-mouth disease virus 
                     polyprotein"
                     /label=F2A
                     /note="Eukaryotic ribosomes fail to insert a peptide bond 
                     between the Gly and Pro residues, yielding separate 
                     polypeptides."
                     /translation="VKQTLNFDLLKLAGDVESNPGP"
     CDS             4040..4042
                     /codon_start=1
                     /product="enhanced GFP"
                     /label=EGFP
                     /note="mammalian codon-optimized"
                     /translation="M"
     CDS             4043..4885
                     /codon_start=1
                     /product="enhanced monomeric variant of CFP (Rizzo et al., 
                     2004)"
                     /label=mCerulean
                     /note=" mammalian codon-optimized"
                     /translation="VSKGEELFTGVVPILVELDGDVNGHKFSVSGEGEGDATYGKLTLK
                     FICTTGKLPVPWPTLVTTLTWGVQCFARYPDHMKQHDFFKSAMPEGYVQERTIFFKDDG
                     NYKTRAEVKFEGDTLVNRIELKGIDFKEDGNILGHKLEYNAISDNVYITADKQKNGIKA
                     NFKIRHNIEDGSVQLADHYQQNTPIGDGPVLLPDNHYLSTQSKLSKDPNEKRDHMVLLE
                     FVTAAGITLGMDELYKKLSHGFPPAVAAQDDGTLPMSCAQESGMDRHPAACASARINV"
     primer_bind     4051..4070
                     /label=sgrna 1-corrected for our sequence (sanjana shalem
     primer_bind     4091..4110
                     /label=sgrna 2
     primer_bind     4112..4131
                     /label=sgrna 3
     primer_bind     4324..4343
                     /label=sgrna4
     primer_bind     4378..4397
                     /label=sgrna5
     primer_bind     4399..4418
                     /label=sgrna6
     CDS             4757..4882
                     /codon_start=1
                     /product="EGFP destabilized by fusion to a mutated version 
                     of residues 422-461 of mouse ornithine decarboxylase, 
                     giving an in vivo half-life of ~1 hour"
                     /label=d1EGFP
                     /note="mammalian codon-optimized"
                     /translation="KLSHGFPPAVAAQDDGTLPMSCAQESGMDRHPAACASARINV"
     misc_feature    4892..5480
                     /label=WPRE
                     /note="woodchuck hepatitis virus posttranscriptional 
                     regulatory element"
     CDS             complement(5363..5374)
                     /codon_start=1
                     /product="Factor Xa recognition and cleavage site"
                     /label=Factor Xa site
                     /translation="IEGR"
     LTR             5554..5787
                     /label=3' LTR (Delta-U3)
                     /note="self-inactivating 3' long terminal repeat (LTR) from
                     HIV-1"
     misc_feature    5607..5703
                     /label=3'R domain
     polyA_signal    5859..5980
                     /label=SV40 poly(A) signal
                     /note="SV40 polyadenylation signal"
     rep_origin      5999..6134
                     /label=SV40 ori
                     /note="SV40 origin of replication"
     primer_bind     complement(6168..6188)
                     /label=M13-rev
     primer_bind     complement(6172..6188)
                     /label=M13 rev
                     /note="common sequencing primer, one of multiple similar 
                     variants"
     misc_binding    complement(6194..6216)
                     /label=LacO
     protein_bind    6196..6212
                     /label=lac operator
                     /bound_moiety="lac repressor encoded by lacI"
                     /note="The lac repressor binds to the lac operator to 
                     inhibit transcription in E. coli. This inhibition can be 
                     relieved by adding lactose or 
                     isopropyl-beta-D-thiogalactopyranoside (IPTG)."
     promoter        complement(6220..6250)
                     /label=lac promoter
                     /note="promoter for the E. coli lac operon"
     protein_bind    6265..6286
                     /label=CAP binding site
                     /bound_moiety="E. coli catabolite activator protein"
                     /note="CAP binding activates transcription in the presence 
                     of cAMP."
     rep_origin      complement(6556..7238)
                     /direction=LEFT
                     /label=ColE1 origin
     rep_origin      complement(6574..7162)
                     /direction=LEFT
                     /label=ori
                     /note="high-copy-number ColE1/pMB1/pBR322/pUC origin of 
                     replication"
     CDS             complement(7333..8193)
                     /codon_start=1
                     /gene="bla"
                     /product="beta-lactamase"
                     /label=AmpR
                     /note="confers resistance to ampicillin, carbenicillin, and
                     related antibiotics"
                     /translation="MSIQHFRVALIPFFAAFCLPVFAHPETLVKVKDAEDQLGARVGYI
                     ELDLNSGKILESFRPEERFPMMSTFKVLLCGAVLSRIDAGQEQLGRRIHYSQNDLVEYS
                     PVTEKHLTDGMTVRELCSAAITMSDNTAANLLLTTIGGPKELTAFLHNMGDHVTRLDRW
                     EPELNEAIPNDERDTTMPVAMATTLRKLLTGELLTLASRQQLIDWMEADKVAGPLLRSA
                     LPAGWFIADKSGAGERGSRGIIAALGPDGKPSRIVVIYTTGSQATMDERNRQIAEIGAS
                     LIKHW"
     CDS             complement(7336..7995)
                     /label=AmpR
     misc_feature    complement(7588..7608)
                     /label=FSPRev2
     misc_feature    complement(7611..7630)
                     /label=FSPRev1
     misc_feature    complement(7857..7916)
                     /label=ScaAmpRRevOH
     promoter        complement(8194..8298)
                     /gene="bla"
                     /label=AmpR promoter
     CDS             complement(8632..8700)
                     /label=LacZ alpha
     primer_bind     8771..8788
                     /label=M13-fwd
     primer_bind     8772..8788
                     /label=M13 fwd
                     /note="common sequencing primer, one of multiple similar 
                     variants"
ORIGIN
        1 acgcgtgtag tcttatgcaa tactcttgta gtcttgcaac atggtaacga tgagttagca
       61 acatgcctta caaggagaga aaaagcaccg tgcatgccga ttggtggaag taaggtggta
      121 cgatcgtgcc ttattaggaa ggcaacagac gggtctgaca tggattggac gaaccactga
      181 attgccgcat tgcagagata ttgtatttaa gtgcctagct cgatacaata aacgggtctc
      241 tctggttaga ccagatctga gcctgggagc tctctggcta actagggaac ccactgctta
      301 agcctcaata aagcttgcct tgagtgcttc aagtagtgtg tgcccgtctg ttgtgtgact
      361 ctggtaacta gagatccctc agaccctttt agtcagtgtg gaaaatctct agcagtggcg
      421 cccgaacagg gacctgaaag cgaaagggaa accagagctc tctcgacgca ggactcggct
      481 tgctgaagcg cgcacggcaa gaggcgaggg gcggcgactg gtgagtacgc caaaaatttt
      541 gactagcgga ggctagaagg agagagatgg gtgcgagagc gtcagtatta agcgggggag
      601 aattagatcg cgatgggaaa aaattcggtt aaggccaggg ggaaagaaaa aatataaatt
      661 aaaacatata gtatgggcaa gcagggagct agaacgattc gcagttaatc ctggcctgtt
      721 agaaacatca gaaggctgta gacaaatact gggacagcta caaccatccc ttcagacagg
      781 atcagaagaa cttagatcat tatataatac agtagcaacc ctctattgtg tgcatcaaag
      841 gatagagata aaagacacca aggaagcttt agacaagata gaggaagagc aaaacaaaag
      901 taagaccacc gcacagcaag cggccactga tcttcagacc tggaggagga gatatgaggg
      961 acaattggag aagtgaatta tataaatata aagtagtaaa aattgaacca ttaggagtag
     1021 cacccaccaa ggcaaagaga agagtggtgc agagagaaaa aagagcagtg ggaataggag
     1081 ctttgttcct tgggttcttg ggagcagcag gaagcactat gggcgcagcc tcaatgacgc
     1141 tgacggtaca ggccagacaa ttattgtctg gtatagtgca gcagcagaac aatttgctga
     1201 gggctattga ggcgcaacag catctgttgc aactcacagt ctggggcatc aagcagctcc
     1261 aggcaagaat cctggctgtg gaaagatacc taaaggatca acagctcctg gggatttggg
     1321 gttgctctgg aaaactcatt tgcaccactg ctgtgccttg gaatgctagt tggagtaata
     1381 aatctctgga acagattgga atcacacgac ctggatggag tgggacagag aaattaacaa
     1441 ttacacaagc ttaatacact ccttaattga agaatcgcaa aaccagcaag aaaagaatga
     1501 acaagaatta ttggaattag ataaatgggc aagtttgtgg aattggttta acataacaaa
     1561 ttggctgtgg tatataaaat tattcataat gatagtagga ggcttggtag gtttaagaat
     1621 agtttttgct gtactttcta tagtgaatag agttaggcag ggatattcac cattatcgtt
     1681 tcagacccac ctcccaaccc cgaggggacc cgacaggccc gaaggaatag aagaagaagg
     1741 tggagagaga gacagagaca gatccattcg attagtgaac ggatctcgac ggtatcggtt
     1801 aacttttaaa agaaaagggg ggattggggg gtacagtgca ggggaaagaa tagtagacat
     1861 aatagcaaca gacatacaaa ctaaagaatt acaaaaacaa attacaaaat tcaaaatttt
     1921 atcgatacta gcctgcagga caattgacta gtaattaagg tcgggcagga agagggccta
     1981 tttcccatga ttccttcata tttgcatata cgatacaagg ctgttagaga gataattaga
     2041 attaatttga ctgtaaacac aaagatatta gtacaaaata cgtgacgtag aaagtaataa
     2101 tttcttgggt agtttgcagt tttaaaatta tgttttaaaa tggactatca tatgcttacc
     2161 gtaacttgaa agtatttcga tttcttggct ttatatatct tgtggaaagg acgaaacacc
     2221 ggcgctcgca gcccgatcga gtttaagagc tatgctggaa acagcatagc aagtttaaat
     2281 aaggctagtc cgttatcaac ttgaaaaagt ggcaccgagt cggtgctttt tttcctagta
     2341 ttagcggatc caaaaaaaat gacgatcacc gtccgctgac ggtagcagcg atgtggacgt
     2401 ggcgcgcgta cacctgctgc tgcagtaagg gtttccgaat tctgcagtgg tacgtcaggt
     2461 cgtactgacg ttgtgcagac atgggtgatc ctcatgttgg cctttctcga ccgaggtacc
     2521 caggcggcgc acaagctata taaacctgaa ggaaatctca actttacact taggtcaagt
     2581 tacttatcgt actagagctt cagcaggaaa tttaactaaa atctaattta accagcatag
     2641 caaatatcat ttattcccaa aatgctaaag tttgagataa acggacttga tttccggctg
     2701 ttttgacact atccagaatg ccttgcagat gggtggggca tgctaaatac tgcagcacta
     2761 gtatcgatgc gatcgctcag tatcctgcag gatcgctccg gtgcccgtca gtgggcagag
     2821 cgcacatcgc ccacagtccc cgagaagttg gggggagggg tcggcaattg aacgggtgcc
     2881 tagagaaggt ggcgcggggt aaactgggaa agtgatgtcg tgtactggct ccgccttttt
     2941 cccgagggtg ggggagaacc gtatataagt gcagtagtcg ccgtgaacgt tctttttcgc
     3001 aacgggtttg ccgccagaac acagctgaag cttcgagggg ctcgcatctc tccttcacgc
     3061 gcccgccgcc ctacctgagg ccgccatcca cgccggttga gtcgcgttct gccgcctccc
     3121 gcctgtggtg cctcctgaac tgcgtccgcc gtctaggtaa gtttaaagct caggtcgaga
     3181 ccgggccttt gtccggcgct cccttggagc ctacctagac tcagccggct ctccacgctt
     3241 tgcctgaccc tgcttgctca actctacgtc tttgtttcgt tttctgttct gcgccgttac
     3301 agatccaagc tgtgaccggc gcctacgcta gatgaccgag tacaagccca cggtgcgcct
     3361 cgccacccgc gacgacgtcc ccagggccgt acgcaccctc gccgccgcgt tcgccgacta
     3421 ccccgccacg cgccacaccg tcgatccgga ccgccacatc gagcgggtca ccgagctgca
     3481 agaactcttc ctcacgcgcg tcgggctcga catcggcaag gtgtgggtcg cggacgacgg
     3541 cgccgcggtg gcggtctgga ccacgccgga gagcgtcgaa gcgggggcgg tgttcgccga
     3601 gatcggcccg cgcatggccg agttgagcgg ttcccggctg gccgcgcagc aacagatgga
     3661 aggcctcctg gcgccgcacc ggcccaagga gcccgcgtgg ttcctggcca ccgtcggcgt
     3721 ctcgcccgac caccagggca agggtctggg cagcgccgtc gtgctccccg gagtggaggc
     3781 ggccgagcgc gccggggtgc ccgccttcct ggagacctcc gcgccccgca acctcccctt
     3841 ctacgagcgg ctcggcttca ccgtcaccgc cgacgtcgag gtgcccgaag gaccgcgcac
     3901 ctggtgcatg acccgcaagc ccggtgccct gcagggatct ggcgaagcca gacacaaaca
     3961 gaaaattgtg aaacagactt tgaattttga ccttctcaag ttggcgggag acgtggagtc
     4021 caacccaggg cccgctagca tggtgagcaa gggcgaggag ctgttcaccg gggtggtgcc
     4081 catcctggtc gagctggacg gcgacgtaaa cggccacaag ttcagcgtgt ccggcgaggg
     4141 cgagggcgat gccacctacg gcaagctgac cctgaagttc atctgcacca ccggcaagct
     4201 gcccgtgccc tggcccaccc tcgtgaccac cctgacctgg ggcgtgcagt gcttcgcccg
     4261 ctaccccgac cacatgaagc agcacgactt cttcaagtcc gccatgcccg aaggctacgt
     4321 ccaggagcgc accatcttct tcaaggacga cggcaactac aagacccgcg ccgaggtgaa
     4381 gttcgagggc gacaccctgg tgaaccgcat cgagctgaag ggcatcgact tcaaggagga
     4441 cggcaacatc ctggggcaca agctggagta caacgccatc agcgacaacg tctatatcac
     4501 cgccgacaag cagaagaacg gcatcaaggc caacttcaag atccgccaca acatcgagga
     4561 cggcagcgtg cagctcgccg accactacca gcagaacacc cccatcggcg acggccccgt
     4621 gctgctgccc gacaaccact acctgagcac ccagtccaag ctgagcaaag accccaacga
     4681 gaagcgcgat cacatggtcc tgctggagtt cgtgaccgcc gccgggatca ctctcggcat
     4741 ggacgagctg tacaagaagc ttagccatgg cttcccgccg gcggtggcgg cgcaggatga
     4801 tggcacgctg cccatgtctt gtgcccagga gagcgggatg gaccgtcacc ctgcagcctg
     4861 tgcttctgct aggatcaatg tgtaagtcga caatcaacct ctggattaca aaatttgtga
     4921 aagattgact ggtattctta actatgttgc tccttttacg ctatgtggat acgctgcttt
     4981 aatgcctttg tatcatgcta ttgcttcccg tatggctttc attttctcct ccttgtataa
     5041 atcctggttg ctgtctcttt atgaggagtt gtggcccgtt gtcaggcaac gtggcgtggt
     5101 gtgcactgtg tttgctgacg caacccccac tggttggggc attgccacca cctgtcagct
     5161 cctttccggg actttcgctt tccccctccc tattgccacg gcggaactca tcgccgcctg
     5221 ccttgcccgc tgctggacag gggctcggct gttgggcact gacaattccg tggtgttgtc
     5281 ggggaaatca tcgtcctttc cttggctgct cgcctgtgtt gccacctgga ttctgcgcgg
     5341 gacgtccttc tgctacgtcc cttcggccct caatccagcg gaccttcctt cccgcggcct
     5401 gctgccggct ctgcggcctc ttccgcgtct tcgccttcgc cctcagacga gtcggatctc
     5461 cctttgggcc gcctccccgc ctggtacctt taagaccaat gacttacaag gcagctgtag
     5521 atcttagcca ctttttaaaa gaaaaggggg gactggaagg gctaattcac tcccaacgaa
     5581 aataagatct gctttttgct tgtactgggt ctctctggtt agaccagatc tgagcctggg
     5641 agctctctgg ctaactaggg aacccactgc ttaagcctca ataaagcttg ccttgagtgc
     5701 ttcaagtagt gtgtgcccgt ctgttgtgtg actctggtaa ctagagatcc ctcagaccct
     5761 tttagtcagt gtggaaaatc tctagcagta gtagttcatg tcatcttatt attcagtatt
     5821 tataacttgc aaagaaatga atatcagaga gtgagaggaa cttgtttatt gcagcttata
     5881 atggttacaa ataaagcaat agcatcacaa atttcacaaa taaagcattt ttttcactgc
     5941 attctagttg tggtttgtcc aaactcatca atgtatctta tcatgtctgg ctctagctat
     6001 cccgccccta actccgccca gttccgccca ttctccgccc catggctgac taattttttt
     6061 tatttatgca gaggccgagg ccgcctcggc ctctgagcta ttccagaagt agtgaggagg
     6121 cttttttgga ggcctagact tttgcagaga cggcccaaat tcgtaatcat ggtcatagct
     6181 gtttcctgtg tgaaattgtt atccgctcac aattccacac aacatacgag ccggaagcat
     6241 aaagtgtaaa gcctggggtg cctaatgagt gagctaactc acattaattg cgttgcgctc
     6301 actgcccgct ttccagtcgg gaaacctgtc gtgccagctg cattaatgaa tcggccaacg
     6361 cgcggggaga ggcggtttgc gtattgggcg ctcttccgct tcctcgctca ctgactcgct
     6421 gcgctcggtc gttcggctgc ggcgagcggt atcagctcac tcaaaggcgg taatacggtt
     6481 atccacagaa tcaggggata acgcaggaaa gaacatgtga gcaaaaggcc agcaaaaggc
     6541 caggaaccgt aaaaaggccg cgttgctggc gtttttccat aggctccgcc cccctgacga
     6601 gcatcacaaa aatcgacgct caagtcagag gtggcgaaac ccgacaggac tataaagata
     6661 ccaggcgttt ccccctggaa gctccctcgt gcgctctcct gttccgaccc tgccgcttac
     6721 cggatacctg tccgcctttc tcccttcggg aagcgtggcg ctttctcata gctcacgctg
     6781 taggtatctc agttcggtgt aggtcgttcg ctccaagctg ggctgtgtgc acgaaccccc
     6841 cgttcagccc gaccgctgcg ccttatccgg taactatcgt cttgagtcca acccggtaag
     6901 acacgactta tcgccactgg cagcagccac tggtaacagg attagcagag cgaggtatgt
     6961 aggcggtgct acagagttct tgaagtggtg gcctaactac ggctacacta gaaggacagt
     7021 atttggtatc tgcgctctgc tgaagccagt taccttcgga aaaagagttg gtagctcttg
     7081 atccggcaaa caaaccaccg ctggtagcgg tggttttttt gtttgcaagc agcagattac
     7141 gcgcagaaaa aaaggatctc aagaagatcc tttgatcttt tctacggggt ctgacgctca
     7201 gtggaacgaa aactcacgtt aagggatttt ggtcatgaga ttatcaaaaa ggatcttcac
     7261 ctagatcctt ttaaattaaa aatgaagttt taaatcaatc taaagtatat atgagtaaac
     7321 ttggtctgac agttaccaat gcttaatcag tgaggcacct atctcagcga tctgtctatt
     7381 tcgttcatcc atagttgcct gactccccgt cgtgtagata actacgatac gggagggctt
     7441 accatctggc cccagtgctg caatgatacc gcgagaccca cgctcaccgg ctccagattt
     7501 atcagcaata aaccagccag ccggaagggc cgagcgcaga agtggtcctg caactttatc
     7561 cgcctccatc cagtctatta attgttgccg ggaagctaga gtaagtagtt cgccagttaa
     7621 tagtttgcgc aacgttgttg ccattgctac aggcatcgtg gtgtcacgct cgtcgtttgg
     7681 tatggcttca ttcagctccg gttcccaacg atcaaggcga gttacatgat cccccatgtt
     7741 gtgcaaaaaa gcggttagct ccttcggtcc tccgatcgtt gtcagaagta agttggccgc
     7801 agtgttatca ctcatggtta tggcagcact gcataattct cttactgtca tgccatccgt
     7861 aagatgcttt tctgtgactg gtgagtactc aaccaagtca ttctgagaat agtgtatgcg
     7921 gcgaccgagt tgctcttgcc cggcgtcaat acgggataat accgcgccac atagcagaac
     7981 tttaaaagtg ctcatcattg gaaaacgttc ttcggggcga aaactctcaa ggatcttacc
     8041 gctgttgaga tccagttcga tgtaacccac tcgtgcaccc aactgatctt cagcatcttt
     8101 tactttcacc agcgtttctg ggtgagcaaa aacaggaagg caaaatgccg caaaaaaggg
     8161 aataagggcg acacggaaat gttgaatact catactcttc ctttttcaat attattgaag
     8221 catttatcag ggttattgtc tcatgagcgg atacatattt gaatgtattt agaaaaataa
     8281 acaaataggg gttccgcgca catttccccg aaaagtgcca cctgacgtct aagaaaccat
     8341 tattatcatg acattaacct ataaaaatag gcgtatcacg aggccctttc gtctcgcgcg
     8401 tttcggtgat gacggtgaaa acctctgaca catgcagctc ccggagacgg tcacagcttg
     8461 tctgtaagcg gatgccggga gcagacaagc ccgtcagggc gcgtcagcgg gtgttggcgg
     8521 gtgtcggggc tggcttaact atgcggcatc agagcagatt gtactgagag tgcaccatat
     8581 gcggtgtgaa ataccgcaca gatgcgtaag gagaaaatac cgcatcaggc gccattcgcc
     8641 attcaggctg cgcaactgtt gggaagggcg atcggtgcgg gcctcttcgc tattacgcca
     8701 gctggcgaaa gggggatgtg ctgcaaggcg attaagttgg gtaacgccag ggttttccca
     8761 gtcacgacgt tgtaaaacga cggccagtgc caagctg
//
