# Supplementary material for: Pooled screening for biochemically-defined phenotypes using CRISPuRe-Seq
Source: bioRxiv preprint, doi:10.1101/2023.11.15.567224, version 1 (2023-11-15)
Supplement: Plasmid maps [file 567224_file04.zip › Plasmids/pCDH_CMV_CPuRe.gb]

LOCUS       pCDH_CMV_MCPClov        8758 bp DNA     circular SYN 01-FEB-2023
DEFINITION  pCDH-CMV-MCS-EF1-Puro.
ACCESSION   .
VERSION     .
KEYWORDS    .
SOURCE      synthetic DNA construct
  ORGANISM  synthetic DNA construct
REFERENCE   1  (bases 1 to 8758)
  AUTHORS   .
  TITLE     Direct Submission
  JOURNAL   Exported Feb 1, 2023 from SnapGene 6.1.2
            https://www.snapgene.com
FEATURES             Location/Qualifiers
     source          1..8758
                     /mol_type="other DNA"
                     /organism="pCDH-CMV-MCS-EF1-Puro"
     source          2297..3025
                     /mol_type="other DNA"
                     /organism="pCDH-CMV-MCS-EF1-Puro"
     source          3026..3040
                     /mol_type="other DNA"
                     /organism="pCDH-CMV-MCS-EF1-Puro"
     source          3041..3754
                     /mol_type="other DNA"
                     /organism="pCDH-CMV-MCS-EF1-Puro"
     source          3041..3754
                     /mol_type="other DNA"
                     /organism="pCDH-CMV-MCS-EF1-Puro"
     source          3041..3754
                     /mol_type="other DNA"
                     /organism="pCDH-CMV-MCS-EF1-Puro"
     source          3770..3841
                     /mol_type="other DNA"
                     /organism="pCDH-CMV-MCS-EF1-Puro"
     source          3843..5449
                     /mol_type="other DNA"
                     /organism="pCDH-CMV-MCS-EF1-Puro"
     source          3843..5449
                     /mol_type="other DNA"
                     /organism="pCDH-CMV-MCS-EF1-Puro"
     misc_feature    234..414
                     /label=truncHIV-1_3_LTR
     misc_feature    234..414
                     /label=HIV-1_5_LTR
     misc_feature    522..566
                     /label=HIV-1_psi_pack
     CDS             954..1454
                     /codon_start=1
                     /label=ORF frame 3
                     /translation="MRDNWRSELYKYKVVKIEPLGVAPTKAKRRVVQREKRAVGIGALF
                     LGFLGAAGSTMGAASMTLTVQARQLLSGIVQQQNNLLRAIEAQQHLLQLTVWGIKQLQA
                     RILAVERYLKDQQLLGIWGCSGKLICTTAVPWNASWSNKSLEQIGITRPGWSGTEKLTI
                     TQA"
     misc_feature    1076..1309
                     /label=RRE
     CDS             1415..2056
                     /codon_start=1
                     /label=ORF frame 2
                     /translation="MEWDREINNYTSLIHSLIEESQNQQEKNEQELLELDKWASLWNWF
                     NITNWLWYIKLFIMIVGGLVGLRIVFAVLSIVNRVRQGYSPLSFQTHLPTPRGPDRPEG
                     IEEEGGERDRDRSIRLVNGSRRYRLTFKRKGGIGGYSAGERIVDIIATDIQTKELQKQI
                     TKFKILSILVLCPVHDLMGLSYLAVHLRISHRYYHGDAVLAVHQWAWIAV"
     misc_feature    1808..1823
                     /label=cPPT
     misc_feature    2164..2184
                     /label=CMV_fwd_primer
     promoter        2165..2234
                     /label=CMV_promoter
     misc_feature    2208..2227
                     /label=pCEP_fwd_primer
     misc_feature    2210..2234
                     /label=LNCX_primer
     CDS             2297..2650
                     /codon_start=1
                     /label=firstMS2
                     /translation="MASNFTQFVLVDNGGTGDVTVAPSNFANGIAEWISSNSRSQAYKV
                     TCSVRQSSAQNRKYTIKVEVPKGAWRSYLNMELTIPIFATNSDCELIVKAMQGLLKDGN
                     PIPSAIAANSGIYA"
     CDS             2651..3013
                     /codon_start=1
                     /label=secondMS2 codon-optimized
                     /translation="MASNFTQFVLVDNGGTGDVTVAPSNFANGIAEWISSNSRSQAYKV
                     TCSVRQSSAQNRKYTIKVEVPKGAWRSYLNMELTIPIFATNSDCELIVKAMQGLLKDGN
                     PIPSAIAANSGIYADSR"
     misc_feature    3026..3040
                     /label=Linker(1)
     misc_feature    3041..3754
                     /label=Clover
     misc_feature    3755..3769
                     /label=Linker
     misc_feature    3770..3838
                     /label=FLAG Tags
     promoter        3883..4375
                     /label=EF-1-alpha promoter
     promoter        3883..4094
                     /label=EF-1-alpha core promoter
                     /note="core promoter for human elongation factor 
                     EF-1-alpha"
     LTR             4107..4375
                     /label=5' LTR (truncated)
                     /note="truncated 5' long terminal repeat (LTR) from human 
                     T-cell leukemia virus (HTLV) type 1"
     misc_feature    4403..4408
                     /label=Inserted AvrII
     misc_feature    4409..4418
                     /label=Kozak sequence
     CDS             4421..4840
                     /codon_start=1
                     /label=Blasticidin resistance
                     /translation="KTFNISQQDLELVEVATEKITMLYEDNKHHVGAAIRTKTGEIISA
                     VHIEAYIGRVTVCAEAIAIGSAVSNGQKDFDTIVAVRHPYSDEVDRSIRVVSPCGMCRE
                     LISDYAPDCFVLIEMNGKLVKTTIEELIPLKYTRN"
     misc_feature    4841..4846
                     /label=Inserted BsiWI
     misc_feature    4853..5441
                     /label=WPRE
                     /note="woodchuck hepatitis virus posttranscriptional 
                     regulatory element"
     CDS             complement(5324..5335)
                     /codon_start=1
                     /product="Factor Xa recognition and cleavage site"
                     /label=Factor Xa site
                     /translation="IEGR"
     CDS             5450..5546
                     /codon_start=1
                     /label=ORF frame 3
                     /translation="LRPMTYKAAVDLSHFLKEKGGLEGLIHSQRK"
     CDS             5450..5488
                     /codon_start=1
                     /label=ORF frame 2
                     /translation="FKTNDLQGSCRS"
     misc_feature    5498..5519
                     /label=U3PPT
     misc_feature    5498..5513
                     /label=cPPT
     misc_feature    5515..5567
                     /label=delta_U3
     misc_feature    5568..5748
                     /label=truncHIV-1_3_LTR
     misc_feature    5568..5748
                     /label=HIV-1_5_LTR
     terminator      5823..5942
                     /label=SV40_PA_terminator
     misc_feature    5911..5930
                     /label=EBV_rev_primer
     rep_origin      5960..6037
                     /label=SV40_origin
     misc_feature    6022..6041
                     /label=SV40pro_F_primer
     promoter        complement(6129..6147)
                     /label=M13_reverse_primer promoter
                     /label=M13_reverse_primer
     misc_feature    complement(6146..6168)
                     /label=M13_pUC_rev_primer
     promoter        complement(6182..6211)
                     /label=lac_promoter
     CDS             complement(7294..8154)
                     /codon_start=1
                     /label=ORF frame 2
                     /translation="MSIQHFRVALIPFFAAFCLPVFAHPETLVKVKDAEDQLGARVGYI
                     ELDLNSGKILESFRPEERFPMMSTFKVLLCGAVLSRIDAGQEQLGRRIHYSQNDLVEYS
                     PVTEKHLTDGMTVRELCSAAITMSDNTAANLLLTTIGGPKELTAFLHNMGDHVTRLDRW
                     EPELNEAIPNDERDTTMPVAMATTLRKLLTGELLTLASRQQLIDWMEADKVAGPLLRSA
                     LPAGWFIADKSGAGERGSRGIIAALGPDGKPSRIVVIYTTGSQATMDERNRQIAEIGAS
                     LIKHW"
     gene            complement(7294..8154)
                     /gene="Ampicillin"
                     /label=Ampicillin
     promoter        complement(8196..8224)
                     /label=AmpR_promoter
     misc_feature    complement(8383..8405)
                     /label=pGEX_3_primer
     misc_feature    complement(8604..8747)
                     /label=lacZ_a
     misc_feature    8718..8740
                     /label=M13_pUC_fwd_primer
     promoter        8733..8749
                     /label=M13_forward20_primer promoter
                     /label=M13_forward20_primer
ORIGIN
        1 acgcgtgtag tcttatgcaa tactcttgta gtcttgcaac atggtaacga tgagttagca
       61 acatgcctta caaggagaga aaaagcaccg tgcatgccga ttggtggaag taaggtggta
      121 cgatcgtgcc ttattaggaa ggcaacagac gggtctgaca tggattggac gaaccactga
      181 attgccgcat tgcagagata ttgtatttaa gtgcctagct cgatacaata aacgggtctc
      241 tctggttaga ccagatctga gcctgggagc tctctggcta actagggaac ccactgctta
      301 agcctcaata aagcttgcct tgagtgcttc aagtagtgtg tgcccgtctg ttgtgtgact
      361 ctggtaacta gagatccctc agaccctttt agtcagtgtg gaaaatctct agcagtggcg
      421 cccgaacagg gacctgaaag cgaaagggaa accagagctc tctcgacgca ggactcggct
      481 tgctgaagcg cgcacggcaa gaggcgaggg gcggcgactg gtgagtacgc caaaaatttt
      541 gactagcgga ggctagaagg agagagatgg gtgcgagagc gtcagtatta agcgggggag
      601 aattagatcg cgatgggaaa aaattcggtt aaggccaggg ggaaagaaaa aatataaatt
      661 aaaacatata gtatgggcaa gcagggagct agaacgattc gcagttaatc ctggcctgtt
      721 agaaacatca gaaggctgta gacaaatact gggacagcta caaccatccc ttcagacagg
      781 atcagaagaa cttagatcat tatataatac agtagcaacc ctctattgtg tgcatcaaag
      841 gatagagata aaagacacca aggaagcttt agacaagata gaggaagagc aaaacaaaag
      901 taagaccacc gcacagcaag cggccactga tcttcagacc tggaggagga gatatgaggg
      961 acaattggag aagtgaatta tataaatata aagtagtaaa aattgaacca ttaggagtag
     1021 cacccaccaa ggcaaagaga agagtggtgc agagagaaaa aagagcagtg ggaataggag
     1081 ctttgttcct tgggttcttg ggagcagcag gaagcactat gggcgcagcc tcaatgacgc
     1141 tgacggtaca ggccagacaa ttattgtctg gtatagtgca gcagcagaac aatttgctga
     1201 gggctattga ggcgcaacag catctgttgc aactcacagt ctggggcatc aagcagctcc
     1261 aggcaagaat cctggctgtg gaaagatacc taaaggatca acagctcctg gggatttggg
     1321 gttgctctgg aaaactcatt tgcaccactg ctgtgccttg gaatgctagt tggagtaata
     1381 aatctctgga acagattgga atcacacgac ctggatggag tgggacagag aaattaacaa
     1441 ttacacaagc ttaatacact ccttaattga agaatcgcaa aaccagcaag aaaagaatga
     1501 acaagaatta ttggaattag ataaatgggc aagtttgtgg aattggttta acataacaaa
     1561 ttggctgtgg tatataaaat tattcataat gatagtagga ggcttggtag gtttaagaat
     1621 agtttttgct gtactttcta tagtgaatag agttaggcag ggatattcac cattatcgtt
     1681 tcagacccac ctcccaaccc cgaggggacc cgacaggccc gaaggaatag aagaagaagg
     1741 tggagagaga gacagagaca gatccattcg attagtgaac ggatctcgac ggtatcggtt
     1801 aacttttaaa agaaaagggg ggattggggg gtacagtgca ggggaaagaa tagtagacat
     1861 aatagcaaca gacatacaaa ctaaagaatt acaaaaacaa attacaaaat tcaaaatttt
     1921 atcgatacta gtattatgcc cagtacatga ccttatggga ctttcctact tggcagtaca
     1981 tctacgtatt agtcatcgct attaccatgg tgatgcggtt ttggcagtac atcaatgggc
     2041 gtggatagcg gtttgactca cggggatttc caagtctcca ccccattgac gtcaatggga
     2101 gtttgttttg gcaccaaaat caacgggact ttccaaaatg tcgtaacaac tccgccccat
     2161 tgacgcaaat gggcggtagg cgtgtacggt gggaggttta tataagcaga gctcgtttag
     2221 tgaaccgtca gatcgcctgg agacgccatc cacgctgttt tgacctccat agaagattct
     2281 agagctagcg gccaccatgg cttctaactt tactcagttc gttctcgtcg acaatggcgg
     2341 aactggcgac gtgactgtcg ccccaagcaa cttcgctaac gggatcgctg aatggatcag
     2401 ctctaactcg cgttcacagg cttacaaagt aacctgtagc gttcgtcaga gctctgcgca
     2461 gaatcgcaaa tacaccatca aagtcgaggt gcctaaaggc gcctggcgtt cgtacttaaa
     2521 tatggaacta accattccaa ttttcgccac gaattccgac tgcgagctta ttgttaaggc
     2581 aatgcaaggt ctcctaaaag atggaaaccc gattccctca gcaatcgcag caaactccgg
     2641 catctacgcc atggcgtcaa atttcactca attcgtgctg gtagataacg ggggcacagg
     2701 ggatgtaact gtagcgccaa gcaactttgc taatggaatt gcggaatgga tctcctccaa
     2761 tagccggagc caggcatata aagtcacgtg tagcgtccgg caatcctctg cgcagaacag
     2821 gaaatataca atcaaggttg aagtcccgaa gggcgcttgg cgatcttacc ttaatatgga
     2881 actgactatt ccgatttttg cgacgaactc tgactgtgag ctgatcgtca aggcgatgca
     2941 aggactcttg aaggatggga acccgatccc ctctgctatc gctgccaata gcgggatata
     3001 cgcggatagt agatctggtg gatcctccgg actcagatct gtgagcaagg gcgaggagct
     3061 gttcaccggg gtggtgccca tcctggtcga gctggacggc gacgtaaacg gccacaagtt
     3121 cagcgtgcgc ggcgagggcg agggcgatgc caccaacggc aagctgaccc tgaagttcat
     3181 ctgcaccacc ggcaagctgc ccgtgccctg gcccaccctc gtgaccaccc tgggctacgg
     3241 cgtggcgtgc ttcagccgct accccgacca catgaagcag cacgacttct tcaagtccgc
     3301 catgcccgaa ggctacgtcc aggagcgcac catctccttc aaggacgacg gcacctacaa
     3361 gacccgcgcc gaggtgaagt tcgagggcga caccctggtg aaccgcatcg agctgaaggg
     3421 catcgacttc aaggaggacg gcaacatcct ggggcacaag ctggagtaca acttcaacag
     3481 ccacaacgtc tatatcacgg ccgacaagca gaagaacggc atcaaggcca acttcaagat
     3541 ccgccacaac gtcgaggacg gcagcgtgca gctcgccgac cactaccagc agaacacccc
     3601 catcggcgac ggccccgtgc tgctgcccga caaccactac ctgagccacc agtccaagct
     3661 gagcaaagac cccaacgaga agcgcgatca catggtcctg ctggagttcg tgaccgccgc
     3721 cgggatcact ctcggcatgg acgagctgta caagtccgga ctcagatctg actacaagga
     3781 cgacgacgac aaggactaca aagaccatga cggtgattat aaagatcatg acatcaagta
     3841 acgcggccgc aaggatctgc gatcgctccg gtgcccgtca gtgggcagag cgcacatcgc
     3901 ccacagtccc cgagaagttg gggggagggg tcggcaattg aacgggtgcc tagagaaggt
     3961 ggcgcggggt aaactgggaa agtgatgtcg tgtactggct ccgccttttt cccgagggtg
     4021 ggggagaacc gtatataagt gcagtagtcg ccgtgaacgt tctttttcgc aacgggtttg
     4081 ccgccagaac acagctgaag cttcgagggg ctcgcatctc tccttcacgc gcccgccgcc
     4141 ctacctgagg ccgccatcca cgccggttga gtcgcgttct gccgcctccc gcctgtggtg
     4201 cctcctgaac tgcgtccgcc gtctaggtaa gtttaaagct caggtcgaga ccgggccttt
     4261 gtccggcgct cccttggagc ctacctagac tcagccggct ctccacgctt tgcctgaccc
     4321 tgcttgctca actctacgtc tttgtttcgt tttctgttct gcgccgttac agatccaagc
     4381 tgtgaccggc gcctacgtcg accctagggc caccatggga aaaaccttca acatctctca
     4441 gcaggatctg gagctggtgg aggtcgccac tgagaagatc accatgctct atgaggacaa
     4501 caagcaccat gtcggggcgg ccatcaggac caagactggg gagatcatct ctgctgtcca
     4561 cattgaagcc tacattggca gggtcactgt ctgtgctgaa gccattgcca ttgggtctgc
     4621 tgtgagcaac gggcagaagg actttgacac cattgtggct gtcaggcacc cctactctga
     4681 tgaggtggac agatccatca gggtggtcag cccctgtggc atgtgtagag agctgatctc
     4741 tgactatgct cctgactgct ttgtgctcat tgagatgaat ggcaagctgg tcaaaaccac
     4801 cattgaggaa ctcatccccc tcaagtacac caggaactaa cgtacggtcg acaatcaacc
     4861 tctggattac aaaatttgtg aaagattgac tggtattctt aactatgttg ctccttttac
     4921 gctatgtgga tacgctgctt taatgccttt gtatcatgct attgcttccc gtatggcttt
     4981 cattttctcc tccttgtata aatcctggtt gctgtctctt tatgaggagt tgtggcccgt
     5041 tgtcaggcaa cgtggcgtgg tgtgcactgt gtttgctgac gcaaccccca ctggttgggg
     5101 cattgccacc acctgtcagc tcctttccgg gactttcgct ttccccctcc ctattgccac
     5161 ggcggaactc atcgccgcct gccttgcccg ctgctggaca ggggctcggc tgttgggcac
     5221 tgacaattcc gtggtgttgt cggggaaatc atcgtccttt ccttggctgc tcgcctgtgt
     5281 tgccacctgg attctgcgcg ggacgtcctt ctgctacgtc ccttcggccc tcaatccagc
     5341 ggaccttcct tcccgcggcc tgctgccggc tctgcggcct cttccgcgtc ttcgccttcg
     5401 ccctcagacg agtcggatct ccctttgggc cgcctccccg cctggtacct ttaagaccaa
     5461 tgacttacaa ggcagctgta gatcttagcc actttttaaa agaaaagggg ggactggaag
     5521 ggctaattca ctcccaacga aaataagatc tgctttttgc ttgtactggg tctctctggt
     5581 tagaccagat ctgagcctgg gagctctctg gctaactagg gaacccactg cttaagcctc
     5641 aataaagctt gccttgagtg cttcaagtag tgtgtgcccg tctgttgtgt gactctggta
     5701 actagagatc cctcagaccc ttttagtcag tgtggaaaat ctctagcagt agtagttcat
     5761 gtcatcttat tattcagtat ttataacttg caaagaaatg aatatcagag agtgagagga
     5821 acttgtttat tgcagcttat aatggttaca aataaagcaa tagcatcaca aatttcacaa
     5881 ataaagcatt tttttcactg cattctagtt gtggtttgtc caaactcatc aatgtatctt
     5941 atcatgtctg gctctagcta tcccgcccct aactccgccc agttccgccc attctccgcc
     6001 ccatggctga ctaatttttt ttatttatgc agaggccgag gccgcctcgg cctctgagct
     6061 attccagaag tagtgaggag gcttttttgg aggcctagac ttttgcagag acggcccaaa
     6121 ttcgtaatca tggtcatagc tgtttcctgt gtgaaattgt tatccgctca caattccaca
     6181 caacatacga gccggaagca taaagtgtaa agcctggggt gcctaatgag tgagctaact
     6241 cacattaatt gcgttgcgct cactgcccgc tttccagtcg ggaaacctgt cgtgccagct
     6301 gcattaatga atcggccaac gcgcggggag aggcggtttg cgtattgggc gctcttccgc
     6361 ttcctcgctc actgactcgc tgcgctcggt cgttcggctg cggcgagcgg tatcagctca
     6421 ctcaaaggcg gtaatacggt tatccacaga atcaggggat aacgcaggaa agaacatgtg
     6481 agcaaaaggc cagcaaaagg ccaggaaccg taaaaaggcc gcgttgctgg cgtttttcca
     6541 taggctccgc ccccctgacg agcatcacaa aaatcgacgc tcaagtcaga ggtggcgaaa
     6601 cccgacagga ctataaagat accaggcgtt tccccctgga agctccctcg tgcgctctcc
     6661 tgttccgacc ctgccgctta ccggatacct gtccgccttt ctcccttcgg gaagcgtggc
     6721 gctttctcat agctcacgct gtaggtatct cagttcggtg taggtcgttc gctccaagct
     6781 gggctgtgtg cacgaacccc ccgttcagcc cgaccgctgc gccttatccg gtaactatcg
     6841 tcttgagtcc aacccggtaa gacacgactt atcgccactg gcagcagcca ctggtaacag
     6901 gattagcaga gcgaggtatg taggcggtgc tacagagttc ttgaagtggt ggcctaacta
     6961 cggctacact agaaggacag tatttggtat ctgcgctctg ctgaagccag ttaccttcgg
     7021 aaaaagagtt ggtagctctt gatccggcaa acaaaccacc gctggtagcg gtggtttttt
     7081 tgtttgcaag cagcagatta cgcgcagaaa aaaaggatct caagaagatc ctttgatctt
     7141 ttctacgggg tctgacgctc agtggaacga aaactcacgt taagggattt tggtcatgag
     7201 attatcaaaa aggatcttca cctagatcct tttaaattaa aaatgaagtt ttaaatcaat
     7261 ctaaagtata tatgagtaaa cttggtctga cagttaccaa tgcttaatca gtgaggcacc
     7321 tatctcagcg atctgtctat ttcgttcatc catagttgcc tgactccccg tcgtgtagat
     7381 aactacgata cgggagggct taccatctgg ccccagtgct gcaatgatac cgcgagaccc
     7441 acgctcaccg gctccagatt tatcagcaat aaaccagcca gccggaaggg ccgagcgcag
     7501 aagtggtcct gcaactttat ccgcctccat ccagtctatt aattgttgcc gggaagctag
     7561 agtaagtagt tcgccagtta atagtttgcg caacgttgtt gccattgcta caggcatcgt
     7621 ggtgtcacgc tcgtcgtttg gtatggcttc attcagctcc ggttcccaac gatcaaggcg
     7681 agttacatga tcccccatgt tgtgcaaaaa agcggttagc tccttcggtc ctccgatcgt
     7741 tgtcagaagt aagttggccg cagtgttatc actcatggtt atggcagcac tgcataattc
     7801 tcttactgtc atgccatccg taagatgctt ttctgtgact ggtgagtact caaccaagtc
     7861 attctgagaa tagtgtatgc ggcgaccgag ttgctcttgc ccggcgtcaa tacgggataa
     7921 taccgcgcca catagcagaa ctttaaaagt gctcatcatt ggaaaacgtt cttcggggcg
     7981 aaaactctca aggatcttac cgctgttgag atccagttcg atgtaaccca ctcgtgcacc
     8041 caactgatct tcagcatctt ttactttcac cagcgtttct gggtgagcaa aaacaggaag
     8101 gcaaaatgcc gcaaaaaagg gaataagggc gacacggaaa tgttgaatac tcatactctt
     8161 cctttttcaa tattattgaa gcatttatca gggttattgt ctcatgagcg gatacatatt
     8221 tgaatgtatt tagaaaaata aacaaatagg ggttccgcgc acatttcccc gaaaagtgcc
     8281 acctgacgtc taagaaacca ttattatcat gacattaacc tataaaaata ggcgtatcac
     8341 gaggcccttt cgtctcgcgc gtttcggtga tgacggtgaa aacctctgac acatgcagct
     8401 cccggagacg gtcacagctt gtctgtaagc ggatgccggg agcagacaag cccgtcaggg
     8461 cgcgtcagcg ggtgttggcg ggtgtcgggg ctggcttaac tatgcggcat cagagcagat
     8521 tgtactgaga gtgcaccata tgcggtgtga aataccgcac agatgcgtaa ggagaaaata
     8581 ccgcatcagg cgccattcgc cattcaggct gcgcaactgt tgggaagggc gatcggtgcg
     8641 ggcctcttcg ctattacgcc agctggcgaa agggggatgt gctgcaaggc gattaagttg
     8701 ggtaacgcca gggttttccc agtcacgacg ttgtaaaacg acggccagtg ccaagctg
//
